Addgene plasmid #119886: pDD131
Purpose: Optimized aTc inducible pTet promoter for Rhodococcus opacus expressing mCherry on pAL5000/pMB1 backbone with kanamycin resistance.
Depositing lab: Tae Seok Moon. Depositing organization: Washington University in Saint Louis. Publication: Development of Chemical and Metabolite Sensors for Rhodococcus opacus PD630. DeLorenzo DM, Henson WR, Moon TS. ACS Synth Biol. 2017 Oct 20;6(10):1973-1978. doi: 10.1021/acssynbio.7b00192. Epub 2017 Aug 10. PubMed 28745867.
Backbone
  Vector backbone: pAL5000/pMB1 shuttle vector
  Vector type: Bacterial Expression
Growth in bacteria
  Bacterial resistance: Kanamycin, 50 μg/mL
  Growth temperature: 37°C
  Growth strain: DH5alpha
  Copy number: Unknown
Gene/Insert
  Gene/Insert name: pTet_mCherry
Terms and licenses: Academic/Nonprofit Terms; Industry Terms: Not Available to Industry
How to cite: pDD131 was a gift from Tae Seok Moon (Addgene plasmid # 119886 ; http://n2t.net/addgene:119886 ; RRID:Addgene_119886)
