[The description below was written by a language model from this plasmid's Addgene catalogue record and the feature table of its GenBank file; any pLannotate feature table in this document was generated separately and was not available to it.]
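Description:
pDD131 is a 5,416 bp circular bacterial expression plasmid built on a pAL5000/pMB1 shuttle backbone. It carries an optimized anhydrotetracycline (aTc)-inducible pTet promoter driving mCherry for use in Rhodococcus opacus. Two replication systems make it a shuttle vector. The first is an E. coli origin annotated oriE, the pMB1-type origin named in the catalogue entry, which allows cloning and propagation in E. coli. The second is a region annotated "repAB/Myco ori", derived from the mycobacterial plasmid pAL5000, which supports maintenance in actinomycete hosts such as Rhodococcus. A single kanamycin resistance cassette provides selection. The record lists copy number as unknown.

The payload is a self-contained sensor with two insulated transcription units in the same orientation. In the reporter unit, a promoter annotated P766' combines an rrnB UP element with defined -35 and -10 boxes. It has two 19 bp tetO operators, one lying between the -35 and -10 elements and one immediately downstream of the transcription start site. These are followed by a Shine-Dalgarno sequence and the mCherry coding sequence. In the regulator unit, a short promoter annotated P17 drives a TetR gene labelled "TetR (tetON) MtbCO", which suggests codon optimization for Mycobacterium tuberculosis. TetR bound at the operators represses mCherry, and aTc relieves this repression so that red fluorescence reports inducer level.

Terminators flank each unit to limit read-through from neighbouring elements. They include rrnB T1 and T2, the synthetic TsynA and TsynB hairpins, BBa_B1004 and a T4 gene 32 terminator. The plasmid serves as a characterized inducible expression and chemical-sensor part for genetic engineering of R. opacus. The feature listing supplied was truncated, so minor annotations may be missing.
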