LOCUS       pTet(965\#35).mC 5416 bp DNA circular 4-OCT-2017
SOURCE
  ORGANISM
COMMENT     This file is created by Vector NTI http://www.invitrogen.com/
COMMENT     ORIGDB|GenBank
COMMENT     VNTDATE|-11968657|
COMMENT     VNTDBDATE|-11968659|
COMMENT     LSOWNER|
COMMENT     VNTNAME|pTet(965 #35).mCherry.pAL5000|
COMMENT     VNTAUTHORNAME|Demo User|
COMMENT     Vector_NTI_Display_Data_(Do_Not_Edit!)
COMMENT     (SXF
COMMENT     (CGexDoc "pTet(965 #35).mCherry.pAL5000" 0 5416
COMMENT     (CDBMol 0 0 1 1 1 0 0 0 0 "" "" 0 0 0 0 (CObList) (CObList)
            (CObList)
COMMENT     (CObList) -1 "")
COMMENT     (CDocSetData 1 1 0 0 0 0 "MAIN" 1 1 1 1 0 0 1 1 0 1 10 10 4294967295
            50 0
COMMENT     1 0 (CHomObj 0 0 0 3 75) (CWordArray) (CWordArray) (CStringList)
COMMENT     (CStringList "atg" "gtg") (CStringList "taa" "tga" "tag") (CObList)
            1
COMMENT     "{(0,1),2}" 0 0 "" 0 4294967295 0 0 0 0 0 0 0 "MAIN" 0 0 30 0
COMMENT     (CProteinMotifSearchObject 70 20 1 1 1 1 0 0 1 0 0 0 0 0))
COMMENT     (CMolPar 1 0 0 0 4294967295 1 5416 0 0 0 0 0 0 0 0) (CStringList)
COMMENT     (CStringList) (CObList) (COAPar 25 250 50 0 6 4 3 7)
COMMENT     (COAPar 25 250 50 0 6 4 3 7) (COAPar 25 250 50 0 6 4 3 7) (CObList)
COMMENT     (CObList
COMMENT     #0=(CFSignal (CObList) "KanR cassette" 21 0 0 167 1165 0
            (CStringList)
COMMENT     (CStringList "/ApEinfo_fwdcolor=#ff6fcf" "/ApEinfo_revcolor=green"
COMMENT     "/ApEinfo_graphicformat=arrow_data {{0 1 2 0 0 -1} {} 0}"
COMMENT     "width 5 offset 0") 1 1 1 1 "167..1165")
COMMENT     #1=(CFSignal (CObList) "repAB/Myco ori" 21 0 0 1401 2670 0
            (CStringList)
COMMENT     (CStringList "/ApEinfo_fwdcolor=#ff6666" "/ApEinfo_revcolor=#ff6666"
COMMENT     "/ApEinfo_graphicformat=arrow_data {{0 1 2 0 0 -1} {} 0}"
COMMENT     "width 5 offset 0") 1 1 1 1 "1401..2670")
COMMENT     #2=(CFSignal (CObList) "mCherry" 4 0 0 3613 4323 0 (CStringList)
COMMENT     (CStringList "/ApEinfo_revcolor=#f6989d"
            "/ApEinfo_fwdcolor=#f6989d")
COMMENT     1 1 1 1 "3613..4323")
COMMENT     #3=(CFSignal (CObList) "TsynA (hairpin -15 kcal/mol)" 43 0 0 5304
            5341 0
COMMENT     (CStringList) (CStringList) 1 1 1 1 "5304..5341")
COMMENT     #4=(CFSignal (CObList) "T4_32 terminator (hairpin -13.1 kcal/mol)"
            43 0
COMMENT     1 5250 5281 0 (CStringList) (CStringList) 1 1 1 1
COMMENT     "complement(5250..5281)")
COMMENT     #5=(CFSignal (CObList) "BBa_B1004 term" 43 0 0 5193 5226 0
            (CStringList)
COMMENT     (CStringList) 1 1 1 1 "5193..5226")
COMMENT     #6=(CFSignal (CObList) "TetR (tetON) MtbCO" 21 0 0 4566 5189 0
COMMENT     (CStringList) (CStringList) 1 1 1 1 "4566..5189")
COMMENT     #7=(CFSignal (CObList) "2244" 21 0 1 4565 4585 0 (CStringList)
COMMENT     (CStringList) 1 1 1 1 "complement(4565..4585)")
COMMENT     #8=(CFSignal (CObList) "TSS" 21 0 0 4549 4549 0 (CStringList)
COMMENT     (CStringList) 1 1 1 1 "4549..4549")
COMMENT     #9=(CFSignal (CObList) "-10" 48 0 0 4542 4542 0 (CStringList)
COMMENT     (CStringList) 1 1 1 1 "4537..4542")
COMMENT     #10=(CFSignal (CObList) "-35" 48 0 0 4514 4519 0 (CStringList)
COMMENT     (CStringList) 1 1 1 1 "4514..4519")
COMMENT     #11=(CFSignal (CObList) "P17" 30 0 0 4506 4549 0 (CStringList)
COMMENT     (CStringList) 1 1 1 1 "4506..4549")
COMMENT     #12=(CFSignal (CObList) "TsynB (hairpin -14.2 kcal/mol)" 43 0 0 4460
COMMENT     4497 0 (CStringList) (CStringList) 1 1 1 1 "4460..4497")
COMMENT     #13=(CFSignal (CObList) "rrnB T2 terminator (hairpin -14.7
            kcal/mol)" 43
COMMENT     0 0 4426 4453 0 (CStringList) (CStringList) 1 1 1 1 "4426..4453")
COMMENT     #14=(CFSignal (CObList) "SD" 21 0 0 3600 3605 0 (CStringList)
COMMENT     (CStringList) 1 1 1 1 "3600..3605")
COMMENT     #15=(CFSignal (CObList) "tetO (19 bp)" 21 0 0 3581 3599 0
            (CStringList)
COMMENT     (CStringList) 1 1 1 1 "3581..3599")
COMMENT     #16=(CFSignal (CObList) "TSS" 21 0 0 3580 3580 0 (CStringList)
COMMENT     (CStringList) 1 1 1 1 "3580..3580")
COMMENT     #17=(CFSignal (CObList) "-10" 47 0 0 3568 3573 0 (CStringList)
COMMENT     (CStringList) 1 1 1 1 "3568..3573")
COMMENT     #18=(CFSignal (CObList) "tetO (19 bp)" 21 0 0 3551 3569 0
            (CStringList)
COMMENT     (CStringList) 1 1 1 1 "3551..3569")
COMMENT     #19=(CFSignal (CObList) "-35" 48 0 0 3545 3550 0 (CStringList)
COMMENT     (CStringList) 1 1 1 1 "3545..3550")
COMMENT     #20=(CFSignal (CObList) "rrnB UP element" 21 0 0 3510 3544 0
COMMENT     (CStringList) (CStringList) 1 1 1 1 "3510..3544")
COMMENT     #21=(CFSignal (CObList) "P766'" 30 0 0 3510 3580 0 (CStringList)
COMMENT     (CStringList) 1 1 1 1 "3510..3580")
COMMENT     #22=(CFSignal (CObList) "TsynA (hairpin -15 kcal/mol)" 43 0 0 3466
            3503
COMMENT     0 (CStringList) (CStringList) 1 1 1 1 "3466..3503")
COMMENT     #23=(CFSignal (CObList) "rnBT1 (hairpin -15.8 kcal/mol)" 43 0 0 3413
COMMENT     3465 0 (CStringList) (CStringList) 1 1 1 1 "3413..3465")
COMMENT     #24=(CFSignal (CObList) "oriE" 33 0 0 2765 3384 0 (CStringList)
COMMENT     (CStringList) 1 1 1 1 "2765..3384")) (CObList) (CObList) (CObList)
COMMENT     (CObList) (CObList) (CObList)
COMMENT     (CTextView 0
COMMENT     #25=(CGroupPar (CParagraph 0 (0 0) 1 2 0 0 180)
COMMENT     (CObjectList
COMMENT     #26=(CRefLinePar
COMMENT     (CLinePar (CParagraph 0 (0 0) 0 2 0 0 233)
COMMENT     "pTet(965 #35).mCherry.pAL5000" 2) 5 "" 0 4)
COMMENT     #27=(CFolderPar
COMMENT     (CGroupPar (CParagraph 1 (0 0) 1 1 0 0 178)
COMMENT     (CObjectList
COMMENT     #28=(CLinePar (CParagraph 0 (0 0) 1 2 1 0 180)
COMMENT     "DNA 'pTet(965 #35).mCherry.pAL5000'" 1)
COMMENT     #29=(CLinePar (CParagraph 0 (0 0) 1 2 1 0 180)
COMMENT     "Local object" 1)
COMMENT     #30=(CLinePar (CParagraph 0 (0 0) 1 2 1 0 180)
COMMENT     "Created: 10/04/17 12:52PM" 1)
COMMENT     #31=(CLinePar (CParagraph 0 (0 0) 1 2 1 0 180)
COMMENT     "Last Modified: 10/04/17 12:54PM" 1)
COMMENT     #32=(CLinePar (CParagraph 0 (0 0) 1 2 1 0 180)
COMMENT     "length: 5416 bp" 1)
COMMENT     #33=(CLinePar (CParagraph 0 (0 0) 1 2 1 0 180)
COMMENT     "storage type: Basic" 1)
COMMENT     #34=(CLinePar (CParagraph 0 (0 0) 1 2 1 0 180)
COMMENT     "form: Circular" 1))) "General Description")
COMMENT     #35=(CFolderPar
COMMENT     (CGroupPar (CParagraph 2 (0 0) 1 1 0 0 178)
COMMENT     (CObjectList
COMMENT     #36=(CLinePar (CParagraph 0 (0 0) 1 2 1 0 180)
COMMENT     "Original Source Database: GenBank" 1)
COMMENT     #37=(CLinePar (CParagraph 0 (0 0) 1 2 1 0 180)
COMMENT     "Modification Date in the Original DB: 4-OCT-2017" 1)))
COMMENT     "Standard Fields")
COMMENT     #38=(CRefLinePar
COMMENT     (CLinePar (CParagraph 0 (0 0) 0 2 0 0 233) "Comments" 2) 1 ""
COMMENT     0 0)
COMMENT     #39=(CFolderPar
COMMENT     (CGroupPar (CParagraph 8 (0 0) 1 2 0 0 178) (CObjectList))
COMMENT     "Annotations")
COMMENT     #40=(CFolderPar
COMMENT     (CGroupPar (CParagraph 12 (6 0) 1 1 0 0 178)
COMMENT     (CObjectList
COMMENT     #41=(CFolderPar
COMMENT     (CGroupPar (CParagraph 4 (7 4 0) 1 1 1 0 178)
COMMENT     (CObjectList
COMMENT     #42=(CFolderPar
COMMENT     (CGroupPar
COMMENT     (CParagraph 3613 (3 #2# 0) 1 2 2 0 327)
COMMENT     (CObjectList
COMMENT     #43=(CLinePar
COMMENT     (CParagraph 0 (0 0) 1 2 3 0 180)
COMMENT     "Start: 3613 End: 4323" 1)
COMMENT     #44=(CLinePar
COMMENT     (CParagraph 0 (0 0) 1 2 3 0 180)
COMMENT     "Original Location Description:" 1)
COMMENT     #45=(CLinePar
COMMENT     (CParagraph 0 (0 0) 1 2 3 0 180)
COMMENT     " 3613..4323" 1)
COMMENT     #46=(CLinePar
COMMENT     (CParagraph 0 (0 0) 1 2 3 0 180)
COMMENT     "Qualifiers:" 1)
COMMENT     #47=(CLinePar
COMMENT     (CParagraph 0 (0 0) 1 2 3 0 180)
COMMENT     " /ApEinfo_revcolor=#f6989d" 1)
COMMENT     #48=(CLinePar
COMMENT     (CParagraph 0 (0 0) 1 2 3 0 180)
COMMENT     " /ApEinfo_fwdcolor=#f6989d" 1)))
COMMENT     "mCherry"))) "CDS (1 total)")
COMMENT     #49=(CFolderPar
COMMENT     (CGroupPar (CParagraph 21 (7 21 0) 1 1 1 0 178)
COMMENT     (CObjectList
COMMENT     #50=(CFolderPar
COMMENT     (CGroupPar
COMMENT     (CParagraph 167 (3 #0# 0) 1 2 2 0 194)
COMMENT     (CObjectList
COMMENT     #51=(CLinePar
COMMENT     (CParagraph 0 (0 0) 1 2 3 0 180)
COMMENT     "Start: 167 End: 1165" 1)
COMMENT     #52=(CLinePar
COMMENT     (CParagraph 0 (0 0) 1 2 3 0 180)
COMMENT     "Original Location Description:" 1)
COMMENT     #53=(CLinePar
COMMENT     (CParagraph 0 (0 0) 1 2 3 0 180)
COMMENT     " 167..1165" 1)
COMMENT     #54=(CLinePar
COMMENT     (CParagraph 0 (0 0) 1 2 3 0 180)
COMMENT     "Qualifiers:" 1)
COMMENT     #55=(CLinePar
COMMENT     (CParagraph 0 (0 0) 1 2 3 0 180)
COMMENT     " /ApEinfo_fwdcolor=#ff6fcf" 1)
COMMENT     #56=(CLinePar
COMMENT     (CParagraph 0 (0 0) 1 2 3 0 180)
COMMENT     " /ApEinfo_revcolor=green" 1)
COMMENT     #57=(CLinePar
COMMENT     (CParagraph 0 (0 0) 1 2 3 0 180)
COMMENT     " /ApEinfo_graphicformat=arrow_data {{0 1 2 0 0 -1} {} 0}"
COMMENT     1)
COMMENT     #58=(CLinePar
COMMENT     (CParagraph 0 (0 0) 1 2 3 0 180)
COMMENT     " width 5 offset 0" 1)))
COMMENT     "KanR cassette")
COMMENT     #59=(CFolderPar
COMMENT     (CGroupPar
COMMENT     (CParagraph 1401 (3 #1# 0) 1 2 2 0 194)
COMMENT     (CObjectList
COMMENT     #60=(CLinePar
COMMENT     (CParagraph 0 (0 0) 1 2 3 0 180)
COMMENT     "Start: 1401 End: 2670" 1)
COMMENT     #61=(CLinePar
COMMENT     (CParagraph 0 (0 0) 1 2 3 0 180)
COMMENT     "Original Location Description:" 1)
COMMENT     #62=(CLinePar
COMMENT     (CParagraph 0 (0 0) 1 2 3 0 180)
COMMENT     " 1401..2670" 1)
COMMENT     #63=(CLinePar
COMMENT     (CParagraph 0 (0 0) 1 2 3 0 180)
COMMENT     "Qualifiers:" 1)
COMMENT     #64=(CLinePar
COMMENT     (CParagraph 0 (0 0) 1 2 3 0 180)
COMMENT     " /ApEinfo_fwdcolor=#ff6666" 1)
COMMENT     #65=(CLinePar
COMMENT     (CParagraph 0 (0 0) 1 2 3 0 180)
COMMENT     " /ApEinfo_revcolor=#ff6666" 1)
COMMENT     #66=(CLinePar
COMMENT     (CParagraph 0 (0 0) 1 2 3 0 180)
COMMENT     " /ApEinfo_graphicformat=arrow_data {{0 1 2 0 0 -1} {} 0}"
COMMENT     1)
COMMENT     #67=(CLinePar
COMMENT     (CParagraph 0 (0 0) 1 2 3 0 180)
COMMENT     " width 5 offset 0" 1)))
COMMENT     "repAB/Myco ori")
COMMENT     #68=(CFolderPar
COMMENT     (CGroupPar
COMMENT     (CParagraph 3510 (3 #20# 0) 1 2 2 0 194)
COMMENT     (CObjectList
COMMENT     #69=(CLinePar
COMMENT     (CParagraph 0 (0 0) 1 2 3 0 180)
COMMENT     "Start: 3510 End: 3544" 1)
COMMENT     #70=(CLinePar
COMMENT     (CParagraph 0 (0 0) 1 2 3 0 180)
COMMENT     "rrnB UP element" 1)
COMMENT     #71=(CLinePar
COMMENT     (CParagraph 0 (0 0) 1 2 3 0 180)
COMMENT     "Original Location Description:" 1)
COMMENT     #72=(CLinePar
COMMENT     (CParagraph 0 (0 0) 1 2 3 0 180)
COMMENT     " 3510..3544" 1))) "rrnB UP element")
COMMENT     #73=(CFolderPar
COMMENT     (CGroupPar
COMMENT     (CParagraph 3551 (3 #18# 0) 1 2 2 0 194)
COMMENT     (CObjectList
COMMENT     #74=(CLinePar
COMMENT     (CParagraph 0 (0 0) 1 2 3 0 180)
COMMENT     "Start: 3551 End: 3569" 1)
COMMENT     #75=(CLinePar
COMMENT     (CParagraph 0 (0 0) 1 2 3 0 180)
COMMENT     "tetO (19 bp)" 1)
COMMENT     #76=(CLinePar
COMMENT     (CParagraph 0 (0 0) 1 2 3 0 180)
COMMENT     "Original Location Description:" 1)
COMMENT     #77=(CLinePar
COMMENT     (CParagraph 0 (0 0) 1 2 3 0 180)
COMMENT     " 3551..3569" 1))) "tetO (19 bp)")
COMMENT     #78=(CFolderPar
COMMENT     (CGroupPar
COMMENT     (CParagraph 3580 (3 #16# 0) 1 2 2 0 194)
COMMENT     (CObjectList
COMMENT     #79=(CLinePar
COMMENT     (CParagraph 0 (0 0) 1 2 3 0 180)
COMMENT     "Start: 3580 End: 3580" 1)
COMMENT     #80=(CLinePar
COMMENT     (CParagraph 0 (0 0) 1 2 3 0 180) "TSS" 1)
COMMENT     #81=(CLinePar
COMMENT     (CParagraph 0 (0 0) 1 2 3 0 180)
COMMENT     "Original Location Description:" 1)
COMMENT     #82=(CLinePar
COMMENT     (CParagraph 0 (0 0) 1 2 3 0 180)
COMMENT     " 3580..3580" 1))) "TSS")
COMMENT     #83=(CFolderPar
COMMENT     (CGroupPar
COMMENT     (CParagraph 3581 (3 #15# 0) 1 2 2 0 194)
COMMENT     (CObjectList
COMMENT     #84=(CLinePar
COMMENT     (CParagraph 0 (0 0) 1 2 3 0 180)
COMMENT     "Start: 3581 End: 3599" 1)
COMMENT     #85=(CLinePar
COMMENT     (CParagraph 0 (0 0) 1 2 3 0 180)
COMMENT     "tetO (19 bp)" 1)
COMMENT     #86=(CLinePar
COMMENT     (CParagraph 0 (0 0) 1 2 3 0 180)
COMMENT     "Original Location Description:" 1)
COMMENT     #87=(CLinePar
COMMENT     (CParagraph 0 (0 0) 1 2 3 0 180)
COMMENT     " 3581..3599" 1))) "tetO (19 bp)")
COMMENT     #88=(CFolderPar
COMMENT     (CGroupPar
COMMENT     (CParagraph 3600 (3 #14# 0) 1 2 2 0 194)
COMMENT     (CObjectList
COMMENT     #89=(CLinePar
COMMENT     (CParagraph 0 (0 0) 1 2 3 0 180)
COMMENT     "Start: 3600 End: 3605" 1)
COMMENT     #90=(CLinePar
COMMENT     (CParagraph 0 (0 0) 1 2 3 0 180) "SD" 1)
COMMENT     #91=(CLinePar
COMMENT     (CParagraph 0 (0 0) 1 2 3 0 180)
COMMENT     "Original Location Description:" 1)
COMMENT     #92=(CLinePar
COMMENT     (CParagraph 0 (0 0) 1 2 3 0 180)
COMMENT     " 3600..3605" 1))) "SD")
COMMENT     #93=(CFolderPar
COMMENT     (CGroupPar
COMMENT     (CParagraph 4549 (3 #8# 0) 1 2 2 0 194)
COMMENT     (CObjectList
COMMENT     #94=(CLinePar
COMMENT     (CParagraph 0 (0 0) 1 2 3 0 180)
COMMENT     "Start: 4549 End: 4549" 1)
COMMENT     #95=(CLinePar
COMMENT     (CParagraph 0 (0 0) 1 2 3 0 180) "TSS" 1)
COMMENT     #96=(CLinePar
COMMENT     (CParagraph 0 (0 0) 1 2 3 0 180)
COMMENT     "Original Location Description:" 1)
COMMENT     #97=(CLinePar
COMMENT     (CParagraph 0 (0 0) 1 2 3 0 180)
COMMENT     " 4549..4549" 1))) "TSS")
COMMENT     #98=(CFolderPar
COMMENT     (CGroupPar
COMMENT     (CParagraph 4565 (3 #7# 0) 1 2 2 0 194)
COMMENT     (CObjectList
COMMENT     #99=(CLinePar
COMMENT     (CParagraph 0 (0 0) 1 2 3 0 180)
COMMENT     "Start: 4565 End: 4585 (Complementary)"
COMMENT     1)
COMMENT     #100=(CLinePar
COMMENT     (CParagraph 0 (0 0) 1 2 3 0 180) "2244"
COMMENT     1)
COMMENT     #101=(CLinePar
COMMENT     (CParagraph 0 (0 0) 1 2 3 0 180)
COMMENT     "Original Location Description:" 1)
COMMENT     #102=(CLinePar
COMMENT     (CParagraph 0 (0 0) 1 2 3 0 180)
COMMENT     " complement(4565..4585)" 1))) "2244")
COMMENT     #103=(CFolderPar
COMMENT     (CGroupPar
COMMENT     (CParagraph 4566 (3 #6# 0) 1 2 2 0 194)
COMMENT     (CObjectList
COMMENT     #104=(CLinePar
COMMENT     (CParagraph 0 (0 0) 1 2 3 0 180)
COMMENT     "Start: 4566 End: 5189" 1)
COMMENT     #105=(CLinePar
COMMENT     (CParagraph 0 (0 0) 1 2 3 0 180)
COMMENT     "TetR (tetON) MtbCO" 1)
COMMENT     #106=(CLinePar
COMMENT     (CParagraph 0 (0 0) 1 2 3 0 180)
COMMENT     "Original Location Description:" 1)
COMMENT     #107=(CLinePar
COMMENT     (CParagraph 0 (0 0) 1 2 3 0 180)
COMMENT     " 4566..5189" 1)))
COMMENT     "TetR (tetON) MtbCO")))
COMMENT     "Misc. Feature (10 total)")
COMMENT     #108=(CFolderPar
COMMENT     (CGroupPar (CParagraph 30 (7 30 0) 1 1 1 0 178)
COMMENT     (CObjectList
COMMENT     #109=(CFolderPar
COMMENT     (CGroupPar
COMMENT     (CParagraph 3510 (3 #21# 0) 1 2 2 0 194)
COMMENT     (CObjectList
COMMENT     #110=(CLinePar
COMMENT     (CParagraph 0 (0 0) 1 2 3 0 180)
COMMENT     "Start: 3510 End: 3580" 1)
COMMENT     #111=(CLinePar
COMMENT     (CParagraph 0 (0 0) 1 2 3 0 180)
COMMENT     "P766'" 1)
COMMENT     #112=(CLinePar
COMMENT     (CParagraph 0 (0 0) 1 2 3 0 180)
COMMENT     "Original Location Description:" 1)
COMMENT     #113=(CLinePar
COMMENT     (CParagraph 0 (0 0) 1 2 3 0 180)
COMMENT     " 3510..3580" 1))) "P766'")
COMMENT     #114=(CFolderPar
COMMENT     (CGroupPar
COMMENT     (CParagraph 4506 (3 #11# 0) 1 2 2 0 194)
COMMENT     (CObjectList
COMMENT     #115=(CLinePar
COMMENT     (CParagraph 0 (0 0) 1 2 3 0 180)
COMMENT     "Start: 4506 End: 4549" 1)
COMMENT     #116=(CLinePar
COMMENT     (CParagraph 0 (0 0) 1 2 3 0 180)
COMMENT     "P17" 1)
COMMENT     #117=(CLinePar
COMMENT     (CParagraph 0 (0 0) 1 2 3 0 180)
COMMENT     "Original Location Description:" 1)
COMMENT     #118=(CLinePar
COMMENT     (CParagraph 0 (0 0) 1 2 3 0 180)
COMMENT     " 4506..4549" 1))) "P17")))
COMMENT     "Promoter Prokaryotic (2 total)")
COMMENT     #119=(CFolderPar
COMMENT     (CGroupPar (CParagraph 33 (7 33 0) 1 1 1 0 178)
COMMENT     (CObjectList
COMMENT     #120=(CFolderPar
COMMENT     (CGroupPar
COMMENT     (CParagraph 2765 (3 #24# 0) 1 2 2 0 194)
COMMENT     (CObjectList
COMMENT     #121=(CLinePar
COMMENT     (CParagraph 0 (0 0) 1 2 3 0 180)
COMMENT     "Start: 2765 End: 3384" 1)
COMMENT     #122=(CLinePar
COMMENT     (CParagraph 0 (0 0) 1 2 3 0 180)
COMMENT     "oriE" 1)
COMMENT     #123=(CLinePar
COMMENT     (CParagraph 0 (0 0) 1 2 3 0 180)
COMMENT     "Original Location Description:" 1)
COMMENT     #124=(CLinePar
COMMENT     (CParagraph 0 (0 0) 1 2 3 0 180)
COMMENT     " 2765..3384" 1))) "oriE")))
COMMENT     "Replication Origin (1 total)")
COMMENT     #125=(CFolderPar
COMMENT     (CGroupPar (CParagraph 43 (7 43 0) 1 1 1 0 178)
COMMENT     (CObjectList
COMMENT     #126=(CFolderPar
COMMENT     (CGroupPar
COMMENT     (CParagraph 3413 (3 #23# 0) 1 2 2 0 194)
COMMENT     (CObjectList
COMMENT     #127=(CLinePar
COMMENT     (CParagraph 0 (0 0) 1 2 3 0 180)
COMMENT     "Start: 3413 End: 3465" 1)
COMMENT     #128=(CLinePar
COMMENT     (CParagraph 0 (0 0) 1 2 3 0 180)
COMMENT     "rnBT1 (hairpin -15.8 kcal/mol)" 1)
COMMENT     #129=(CLinePar
COMMENT     (CParagraph 0 (0 0) 1 2 3 0 180)
COMMENT     "Original Location Description:" 1)
COMMENT     #130=(CLinePar
COMMENT     (CParagraph 0 (0 0) 1 2 3 0 180)
COMMENT     " 3413..3465" 1)))
COMMENT     "rnBT1 (hairpin -15.8 kcal/mol)")
COMMENT     #131=(CFolderPar
COMMENT     (CGroupPar
COMMENT     (CParagraph 3466 (3 #22# 0) 1 2 2 0 194)
COMMENT     (CObjectList
COMMENT     #132=(CLinePar
COMMENT     (CParagraph 0 (0 0) 1 2 3 0 180)
COMMENT     "Start: 3466 End: 3503" 1)
COMMENT     #133=(CLinePar
COMMENT     (CParagraph 0 (0 0) 1 2 3 0 180)
COMMENT     "TsynA (hairpin -15 kcal/mol)" 1)
COMMENT     #134=(CLinePar
COMMENT     (CParagraph 0 (0 0) 1 2 3 0 180)
COMMENT     "Original Location Description:" 1)
COMMENT     #135=(CLinePar
COMMENT     (CParagraph 0 (0 0) 1 2 3 0 180)
COMMENT     " 3466..3503" 1)))
COMMENT     "TsynA (hairpin -15 kcal/mol)")
COMMENT     #136=(CFolderPar
COMMENT     (CGroupPar
COMMENT     (CParagraph 4426 (3 #13# 0) 1 2 2 0 194)
COMMENT     (CObjectList
COMMENT     #137=(CLinePar
COMMENT     (CParagraph 0 (0 0) 1 2 3 0 180)
COMMENT     "Start: 4426 End: 4453" 1)
COMMENT     #138=(CLinePar
COMMENT     (CParagraph 0 (0 0) 1 2 3 0 180)
COMMENT     "rrnB T2 terminator (hairpin -14.7 kcal/mol)"
COMMENT     1)
COMMENT     #139=(CLinePar
COMMENT     (CParagraph 0 (0 0) 1 2 3 0 180)
COMMENT     "Original Location Description:" 1)
COMMENT     #140=(CLinePar
COMMENT     (CParagraph 0 (0 0) 1 2 3 0 180)
COMMENT     " 4426..4453" 1)))
COMMENT     "rrnB T2 terminator (hairpin -14.7 kcal/mol)")
COMMENT     #141=(CFolderPar
COMMENT     (CGroupPar
COMMENT     (CParagraph 4460 (3 #12# 0) 1 2 2 0 194)
COMMENT     (CObjectList
COMMENT     #142=(CLinePar
COMMENT     (CParagraph 0 (0 0) 1 2 3 0 180)
COMMENT     "Start: 4460 End: 4497" 1)
COMMENT     #143=(CLinePar
COMMENT     (CParagraph 0 (0 0) 1 2 3 0 180)
COMMENT     "TsynB (hairpin -14.2 kcal/mol)" 1)
COMMENT     #144=(CLinePar
COMMENT     (CParagraph 0 (0 0) 1 2 3 0 180)
COMMENT     "Original Location Description:" 1)
COMMENT     #145=(CLinePar
COMMENT     (CParagraph 0 (0 0) 1 2 3 0 180)
COMMENT     " 4460..4497" 1)))
COMMENT     "TsynB (hairpin -14.2 kcal/mol)")
COMMENT     #146=(CFolderPar
COMMENT     (CGroupPar
COMMENT     (CParagraph 5193 (3 #5# 0) 1 2 2 0 194)
COMMENT     (CObjectList
COMMENT     #147=(CLinePar
COMMENT     (CParagraph 0 (0 0) 1 2 3 0 180)
COMMENT     "Start: 5193 End: 5226" 1)
COMMENT     #148=(CLinePar
COMMENT     (CParagraph 0 (0 0) 1 2 3 0 180)
COMMENT     "BBa_B1004 term" 1)
COMMENT     #149=(CLinePar
COMMENT     (CParagraph 0 (0 0) 1 2 3 0 180)
COMMENT     "Original Location Description:" 1)
COMMENT     #150=(CLinePar
COMMENT     (CParagraph 0 (0 0) 1 2 3 0 180)
COMMENT     " 5193..5226" 1))) "BBa_B1004 term")
COMMENT     #151=(CFolderPar
COMMENT     (CGroupPar
COMMENT     (CParagraph 5250 (3 #4# 0) 1 2 2 0 194)
COMMENT     (CObjectList
COMMENT     #152=(CLinePar
COMMENT     (CParagraph 0 (0 0) 1 2 3 0 180)
COMMENT     "Start: 5250 End: 5281 (Complementary)"
COMMENT     1)
COMMENT     #153=(CLinePar
COMMENT     (CParagraph 0 (0 0) 1 2 3 0 180)
COMMENT     "T4_32 terminator (hairpin -13.1 kcal/mol)"
COMMENT     1)
COMMENT     #154=(CLinePar
COMMENT     (CParagraph 0 (0 0) 1 2 3 0 180)
COMMENT     "Original Location Description:" 1)
COMMENT     #155=(CLinePar
COMMENT     (CParagraph 0 (0 0) 1 2 3 0 180)
COMMENT     " complement(5250..5281)" 1)))
COMMENT     "T4_32 terminator (hairpin -13.1 kcal/mol)")
COMMENT     #156=(CFolderPar
COMMENT     (CGroupPar
COMMENT     (CParagraph 5304 (3 #3# 0) 1 2 2 0 194)
COMMENT     (CObjectList
COMMENT     #157=(CLinePar
COMMENT     (CParagraph 0 (0 0) 1 2 3 0 180)
COMMENT     "Start: 5304 End: 5341" 1)
COMMENT     #158=(CLinePar
COMMENT     (CParagraph 0 (0 0) 1 2 3 0 180)
COMMENT     "TsynA (hairpin -15 kcal/mol)" 1)
COMMENT     #159=(CLinePar
COMMENT     (CParagraph 0 (0 0) 1 2 3 0 180)
COMMENT     "Original Location Description:" 1)
COMMENT     #160=(CLinePar
COMMENT     (CParagraph 0 (0 0) 1 2 3 0 180)
COMMENT     " 5304..5341" 1)))
COMMENT     "TsynA (hairpin -15 kcal/mol)")))
COMMENT     "Terminator (7 total)")
COMMENT     #161=(CFolderPar
COMMENT     (CGroupPar (CParagraph 47 (7 47 0) 1 1 1 0 178)
COMMENT     (CObjectList
COMMENT     #162=(CFolderPar
COMMENT     (CGroupPar
COMMENT     (CParagraph 3568 (3 #17# 0) 1 2 2 0 194)
COMMENT     (CObjectList
COMMENT     #163=(CLinePar
COMMENT     (CParagraph 0 (0 0) 1 2 3 0 180)
COMMENT     "Start: 3568 End: 3573" 1)
COMMENT     #164=(CLinePar
COMMENT     (CParagraph 0 (0 0) 1 2 3 0 180)
COMMENT     "-10" 1)
COMMENT     #165=(CLinePar
COMMENT     (CParagraph 0 (0 0) 1 2 3 0 180)
COMMENT     "Original Location Description:" 1)
COMMENT     #166=(CLinePar
COMMENT     (CParagraph 0 (0 0) 1 2 3 0 180)
COMMENT     " 3568..3573" 1))) "-10")))
COMMENT     "-10 Signal (1 total)")
COMMENT     #167=(CFolderPar
COMMENT     (CGroupPar (CParagraph 48 (7 48 0) 1 1 1 0 178)
COMMENT     (CObjectList
COMMENT     #168=(CFolderPar
COMMENT     (CGroupPar
COMMENT     (CParagraph 3545 (3 #19# 0) 1 2 2 0 194)
COMMENT     (CObjectList
COMMENT     #169=(CLinePar
COMMENT     (CParagraph 0 (0 0) 1 2 3 0 180)
COMMENT     "Start: 3545 End: 3550" 1)
COMMENT     #170=(CLinePar
COMMENT     (CParagraph 0 (0 0) 1 2 3 0 180)
COMMENT     "-35" 1)
COMMENT     #171=(CLinePar
COMMENT     (CParagraph 0 (0 0) 1 2 3 0 180)
COMMENT     "Original Location Description:" 1)
COMMENT     #172=(CLinePar
COMMENT     (CParagraph 0 (0 0) 1 2 3 0 180)
COMMENT     " 3545..3550" 1))) "-35")
COMMENT     #173=(CFolderPar
COMMENT     (CGroupPar
COMMENT     (CParagraph 4514 (3 #10# 0) 1 2 2 0 194)
COMMENT     (CObjectList
COMMENT     #174=(CLinePar
COMMENT     (CParagraph 0 (0 0) 1 2 3 0 180)
COMMENT     "Start: 4514 End: 4519" 1)
COMMENT     #175=(CLinePar
COMMENT     (CParagraph 0 (0 0) 1 2 3 0 180)
COMMENT     "-35" 1)
COMMENT     #176=(CLinePar
COMMENT     (CParagraph 0 (0 0) 1 2 3 0 180)
COMMENT     "Original Location Description:" 1)
COMMENT     #177=(CLinePar
COMMENT     (CParagraph 0 (0 0) 1 2 3 0 180)
COMMENT     " 4514..4519" 1))) "-35")
COMMENT     #178=(CFolderPar
COMMENT     (CGroupPar
COMMENT     (CParagraph 4542 (3 #9# 0) 1 2 2 0 194)
COMMENT     (CObjectList
COMMENT     #179=(CLinePar
COMMENT     (CParagraph 0 (0 0) 1 2 3 0 180)
COMMENT     "Start: 4542 End: 4542" 1)
COMMENT     #180=(CLinePar
COMMENT     (CParagraph 0 (0 0) 1 2 3 0 180)
COMMENT     "-10" 1)
COMMENT     #181=(CLinePar
COMMENT     (CParagraph 0 (0 0) 1 2 3 0 180)
COMMENT     "Original Location Description:" 1)
COMMENT     #182=(CLinePar
COMMENT     (CParagraph 0 (0 0) 1 2 3 0 180)
COMMENT     " 4537..4542" 1))) "-10")))
COMMENT     "-35 Signal (3 total)"))) "Feature Map"))))
COMMENT     (CGraphView
COMMENT     (CWStyleSheet
COMMENT     (CObjectList
COMMENT     #183=(CWidgetStyle "RSite Label" 1 (LOGPEN 0 0 13408563) 1 0 1
COMMENT     (LOGFONT 0 0 0 0 400 0 0 0 0 3 2 1 18 "Georgia") 0.555556 0 1 5
COMMENT     "@N (@S)" 0)
COMMENT     #184=(CWidgetStyle "Signal Label" 1 (LOGPEN 0 0 0) 1 0 1
COMMENT     (LOGFONT 0 0 0 0 700 0 0 0 0 3 2 1 34 "Arial") 0.666667 0 1 1
COMMENT     "@N" 0)
COMMENT     #185=(CWidgetStyle "Molecule Label 2" 0 0 1
COMMENT     (LOGFONT 0 0 0 0 400 0 0 0 0 3 2 1 18 "Georgia") 0.555556 0 1 16
COMMENT     "@L bp" 0)
COMMENT     #186=(CWidgetStyle "Molecule Label 1" 0 0 1
COMMENT     (LOGFONT 0 0 0 0 400 0 0 0 0 3 2 1 34 "Verdana") 0.833333 0 1 1
COMMENT     "@N" 0)
COMMENT     #187=(CWidgetStyle "Shape 3" 1 (LOGPEN 0 0 3355545) 1 1
COMMENT     (LOGBRUSH 0 6724095 0) 0 0 1 (LOGSHAPE 9 1 0.8 1.8 0))
COMMENT     #188=(CWidgetStyle "Shape 1" 1 (LOGPEN 0 0 6723840) 1 1
COMMENT     (LOGBRUSH 0 10079334 0) 0 0 1 (LOGSHAPE 9 1 0.8 1.8 0))
COMMENT     #189=(CWidgetStyle "Axis" 1 (LOGPEN 0 0 10079436) 2 1
COMMENT     (LOGBRUSH 0 13434879 0) 0 0 1 (LOGSHAPE 10 1 0 0 0))
COMMENT     #190=(CWidgetStyle "Line 2" 1 (LOGPEN 0 0 6723840) 8 0 0 0 1
COMMENT     (LOGSHAPE 1 1.9 0 0 0))
COMMENT     #191=(CWidgetStyle "RSite" 1 (LOGPEN 0 0 10053171) 8 0 0 0 1
COMMENT     (LOGSHAPE 1 1.9 0 0 0))
COMMENT     #192=(CWidgetStyle "Short Signal" 1 (LOGPEN 0 0 13395507) 10 0 0 0 1
COMMENT     (LOGSHAPE 1 1.9 0 0 0))
COMMENT     #193=(CWidgetStyle "Uniq RSite Label" 1 (LOGPEN 0 0 153) 1 0 1
COMMENT     (LOGFONT 0 0 0 0 400 0 0 0 0 3 2 1 18 "Georgia") 0.555556 128 1
COMMENT     5 "@N (@S)" 0)
COMMENT     #194=(CWidgetStyle "Vanilla" 1 (LOGPEN 0 0 0) 1 1
COMMENT     (LOGBRUSH 0 16777215 0) 1
COMMENT     (LOGFONT 0 0 0 0 400 0 0 0 0 7 48 2 18 "Times New Roman") 0.8 0
COMMENT     1 2 "?" 0)
COMMENT     #195=(CWidgetStyle "Mark 1" 0 0 1
COMMENT     (LOGFONT 0 0 0 0 400 0 0 0 2 7 48 2 2 "Windings") 0.7 0 1 2 "?"
COMMENT     0)
COMMENT     #196=(CWidgetStyle "Motif Label" 1 (LOGPEN 0 0 16744512) 1 0 1
COMMENT     (LOGFONT 0 0 0 0 400 0 0 0 0 3 2 1 34 "Arial") 0.611111 8388608
COMMENT     1 65535 "@N (@H)" 0)
COMMENT     #197=(CWidgetStyle "Fragment Label 2" 1 (LOGPEN 0 0 0) 1 0 1
COMMENT     (LOGFONT 0 0 0 0 400 0 0 0 0 3 2 1 49 "Courier New") 1.05 0 1 48
COMMENT     "@F bp (molecule @L bp)" 0)
COMMENT     #198=(CWidgetStyle "Fragment Label 1" 1 (LOGPEN 0 0 0) 1 0 1
COMMENT     (LOGFONT 0 0 0 0 400 0 0 0 0 3 2 1 34 "Arial") 0.91 0 1 1
COMMENT     "Fragment of @N" 0)
COMMENT     #199=(CWidgetStyle "Shape 4" 1 (LOGPEN 0 0 0) 1 1
COMMENT     (LOGBRUSH 2 8388608 5) 0 0 0)
COMMENT     #200=(CWidgetStyle "Shape 2" 1 (LOGPEN 0 0 0) 1 1 (LOGBRUSH 0 128 0)
            0
COMMENT     0 0)
COMMENT     #201=(CWidgetStyle "Shape 0" 1 (LOGPEN 0 0 0) 1 1 (LOGBRUSH 0 0 0) 0
            0
COMMENT     0)
COMMENT     #202=(CWidgetStyle "ORF" 1 (LOGPEN 0 0 16384) 8 0 0 0 1
COMMENT     (LOGSHAPE 7 0.2 3.41182 2.86186 0.609808))
COMMENT     #203=(CWidgetStyle "Line 4" 1 (LOGPEN 0 0 32768) 8 0 0 0 0)
COMMENT     #204=(CWidgetStyle "Line 3" 1 (LOGPEN 0 0 16711680) 8 0 0 0 0)
COMMENT     #205=(CWidgetStyle "Line 1" 1 (LOGPEN 0 0 16711680) 1 0 0 0 0)
COMMENT     #206=(CWidgetStyle "Short Promoter" 1 (LOGPEN 0 0 128) 6 0 0 0 0)
COMMENT     #207=(CWidgetStyle "Motif" 1 (LOGPEN 0 0 0) 1 0 0 0 0)
COMMENT     #208=(CWidgetStyle "Line 0" 1 (LOGPEN 0 0 0) 8 0 0 0 0)
COMMENT     #209=(CWidgetStyle "Void" 0 0 0 0 0)
COMMENT     #210=(CWidgetStyle "General Label" 1 (LOGPEN 0 0 0) 1 0 1
COMMENT     (LOGFONT 0 0 0 0 400 0 0 0 0 3 2 1 18 "Times New Roman") 0.91 0
COMMENT     1 3 "@T @N " 0)
COMMENT     #211=(CWidgetStyle "Position" 1 (LOGPEN 0 0 0) 1 0 0 0 0)
COMMENT     #212=(CWidgetStyle "Annotation" 0 0 1
COMMENT     (LOGFONT 0 0 0 0 400 0 0 0 0 3 2 1 18 "Times New Roman") 0.91 0
COMMENT     0 0)
COMMENT     #213=(CWidgetStyle "Position Label" 1 (LOGPEN 0 0 8388608) 1 0 1
COMMENT     (LOGFONT 0 0 0 0 400 0 1 0 0 3 2 1 34 "Arial") 0.63 8388608 1 1
COMMENT     "@N" 0)
COMMENT     #214=(CWidgetStyle "Range" 1 (LOGPEN 0 0 0) 1 1
COMMENT     (LOGBRUSH 0 16777215 0) 0 0 0)
COMMENT     #215=(CWidgetStyle "Range Label" 1 (LOGPEN 0 0 8388608) 1 0 1
COMMENT     (LOGFONT 0 0 0 0 400 0 1 0 0 3 2 1 34 "Arial") 0.63 8388608 1 1
COMMENT     "@N" 0)
COMMENT     #216=(CWidgetStyle "ORF Label" 1 (LOGPEN 0 0 49216) 1 0 1
COMMENT     (LOGFONT 0 0 0 0 400 0 0 0 0 3 2 1 18 "Times New Roman")
COMMENT     0.611111 0 1 65535 "@N" 0)
COMMENT     #217=(CWidgetStyle "CDS Label" 1 (LOGPEN 0 0 4227264) 1 0 1
COMMENT     (LOGFONT 0 0 0 0 400 0 0 0 0 3 2 1 34 "Arial") 0.555556 255 1 1
COMMENT     "@N" 0)
COMMENT     #218=(CWidgetStyle "Shape 5" 1 (LOGPEN 0 0 0) 3 1
COMMENT     (LOGBRUSH 0 16777113 0) 1
COMMENT     (LOGFONT 0 0 0 0 400 0 0 0 0 7 48 2 50 "Arial") 0.9 0 0 1
COMMENT     (LOGSHAPE 9 1 0.8 1.8 0))
COMMENT     #219=(CWidgetStyle "CDS" 1 (LOGPEN 0 0 0) 1 1 (LOGBRUSH 2 39423 3) 0
            0
COMMENT     1 (LOGSHAPE 9 1 0.8 1.8 0))
COMMENT     #220=(CWidgetStyle "Label 2" 1 (LOGPEN 0 0 4227264) 1 0 1
COMMENT     (LOGFONT 0 0 0 0 400 0 0 0 0 3 2 1 34 "Arial") 0.944444 8388608
COMMENT     1 1 "@N" 0)
COMMENT     #221=(CWidgetStyle "Label 3" 1 (LOGPEN 0 0 8421376) 1 0 1
COMMENT     (LOGFONT 0 0 0 0 700 255 0 0 0 3 2 1 34 "Arial") 0.833333 255 1
COMMENT     5 "@N (@S)" 0)
COMMENT     #222=(CWidgetStyle "Label 4" 1 (LOGPEN 0 0 8437824) 1 0 1
COMMENT     (LOGFONT 0 0 0 0 400 0 0 0 0 3 2 1 34 "Arial") 0.722222 0 1 5
COMMENT     "@N (@S)" 0)) 0.164644 1.74233 0.164644 2.53336
COMMENT     (70 (CShapeMapEntry 0 "Unique RSite" 1 "Uniq RSite Label") 67
COMMENT     (CShapeMapEntry 0 "ORF" 0 "ORF Label")) 40.0378 40.0378 39 39 0.1
COMMENT     -5416) 1 1 1 1 1
COMMENT     (mapper: 31.5338 -24.9422 40.0378 40.0378 0.01 10 -1 5416 5416 1 0
            0)
COMMENT     #223=(CGroupWidget (CWidget 0 (0 0) 1 2 0 0 Nil 1918975348 100)
COMMENT     (CObjectList
COMMENT     #224=(CGroupWidget (CWidget 1 (0 0) 1 2 0 0 Nil -251 100)
COMMENT     (CObjectList
COMMENT     #225=(CAxis
COMMENT     (CWideLine
COMMENT     (CWidget 0 (0 0) 1 2 0 0 #189# 57220992 0)
COMMENT     (LOGPEN 0 0 10079436) 2 (LOGBRUSH 0 13434879 0) 1
COMMENT     6.27534 6.27334 1 0.0214037) 0.115827)
COMMENT     #226=(CLabel
COMMENT     (CWidget 1001 (0 0) 1 2 0 0 #186# 808782349 100)
COMMENT     (LOGPEN 168430905 1953394286 1736192054) 1852727649
COMMENT     (LOGFONT 58 22 0 0 400 0 0 0 0 3 2 1 34 "Verdana")
COMMENT     1.74233 0.833333 0 "pTet(965 #35).mCherry.pAL5000"
COMMENT     "@N" 1 0 0.871165 0 -2.91312 19.2568 1.47361 Nil)
COMMENT     #227=(CLabel
COMMENT     (CWidget 1002 (0 0) 1 2 0 0 #185# 1769369138 100)
COMMENT     (LOGPEN 168652389 2083665458 1735357044) 168652389
COMMENT     (LOGFONT 38 14 0 0 400 0 0 0 0 3 2 1 18 "Georgia")
COMMENT     1.74233 0.555556 0 "5416 bp" "@L bp" 16 0 -0.871165
COMMENT     0 -4.1798 2.92224 0.949103 Nil)) (CObjectList))
COMMENT     #228=(CGroupWidget (CWidget 10 (6 0) 1 2 0 0 Nil 1918975348 100)
COMMENT     (CObjectList
COMMENT     #229=(CGroupWidget
COMMENT     (CWidget 4 (7 4 0) 1 2 0 0 Nil 1918975348 100)
COMMENT     (CObjectList
COMMENT     #230=(CWideArrow
COMMENT     (CWideLine
COMMENT     (CWidget 0 (3 #2# 0) 1 2 0 0 #187# 0 100)
COMMENT     (LOGPEN 0 0 3355545) 1
COMMENT     (LOGBRUSH 0 6724095 0) 1 1.26599 2.08952 1
COMMENT     0.082322) 0.8 1.8 0)
COMMENT     #231=(CLabel (CWidget 0 (0 0) 1 2 0 0 #184# 0 100)
COMMENT     (LOGPEN 0 0 0) 1
COMMENT     (LOGFONT 46 17 0 0 700 0 0 0 0 3 2 1 34
COMMENT     "Arial") 1.74233 0.666667 0 "mCherry" "@N" 1
COMMENT     -15.3326 3.48466 8.17973 12.3243 3.54665
COMMENT     1.07399 #230#)) (CObjectList))
COMMENT     #232=(CGroupWidget
COMMENT     (CWidget 21 (7 21 0) 1 2 0 0 Nil -695 100)
COMMENT     (CObjectList
COMMENT     #233=(CWideArrow
COMMENT     (CWideLine
COMMENT     (CWidget 0 (3 #0# 0) 1 2 0 0 #188# 0 100)
COMMENT     (LOGPEN 0 0 6723840) 1
COMMENT     (LOGBRUSH 0 10079334 0) 1 4.9238 6.08091 1
COMMENT     0.082322) 0.8 1.8 0)
COMMENT     #234=(CLabel
COMMENT     (CWidget 0 (0 0) 1 2 0 0 #184# 1701344367 100)
COMMENT     (LOGPEN 0 0 0) 1
COMMENT     (LOGFONT 46 17 0 0 700 0 0 0 0 3 2 1 34
COMMENT     "Arial") 1.74233 0.666667 0 "KanR cassette"
COMMENT     "@N" 1 13.7974 8.71165 -13.3588 3.45752
COMMENT     5.79452 1.07399 #233#)
COMMENT     #235=(CWideArrow
COMMENT     (CWideLine
COMMENT     (CWidget 0 (3 #1# 0) 1 2 0 0 #188# 0 100)
COMMENT     (LOGPEN 0 0 6723840) 1
COMMENT     (LOGBRUSH 0 10079334 0) 1 3.18061 4.65161 1
COMMENT     0.082322) 0.8 1.8 0)
COMMENT     #236=(CLabel
COMMENT     (CWidget 0 (0 0) 1 2 0 0 #184# 1511306799 100)
COMMENT     (LOGPEN 0 0 0) 1
COMMENT     (LOGFONT 46 17 0 0 700 0 0 0 0 3 2 1 34
COMMENT     "Arial") 1.74233 0.666667 0 "repAB/Myco ori"
COMMENT     "@N" 1 13.2945 -10.454 -6.69444 3.45752
COMMENT     6.26908 1.07399 #235#)
COMMENT     #237=(CWideArrow
COMMENT     (CWideLine
COMMENT     (CWidget 0 (3 #6# 0) 1 2 0 0 #188# 0 100)
COMMENT     (LOGPEN 0 0 6723840) 1
COMMENT     (LOGBRUSH 0 10079334 0) 1 0.262927 0.985687
COMMENT     1 0.082322) 0.8 1.8 0)
COMMENT     #238=(CLabel
COMMENT     (CWidget 0 (0 0) 1 2 0 0 #184# 1986351648 100)
COMMENT     (LOGPEN 0 0 0) 1
COMMENT     (LOGFONT 46 17 0 0 700 0 0 0 0 3 2 1 34
COMMENT     "Arial") 1.74233 0.666667 0
COMMENT     "TetR (tetON) MtbCO" "@N" 1 -13.0819 17.4233
COMMENT     14.6775 7.25756 7.94249 1.07399 #237#)
COMMENT     #239=(CScratch
COMMENT     (CWidget 0 (3 #7# 0) 1 2 0 0 #192# 0 100)
COMMENT     (LOGPEN 0 8 13395507) 10 1 0.986845 1.9
COMMENT     0.082322 1)
COMMENT     #240=(CLabel
COMMENT     (CWidget 0 (0 0) 1 2 0 0 #184# 959973901 100)
COMMENT     (LOGPEN 0 0 0) 1
COMMENT     (LOGFONT 46 17 0 0 700 0 0 0 0 3 2 1 34
COMMENT     "Arial") 1.74233 0.666667 0 "2244" "@N" 1
COMMENT     -13.1711 15.681 10.6259 3.45752 1.89821
COMMENT     1.07399 #239#)
COMMENT     #241=(CScratch
COMMENT     (CWidget 0 (3 #8# 0) 1 2 0 0 #192# 0 100)
COMMENT     (LOGPEN 0 8 13395507) 10 1 1.00538 1.9
COMMENT     0.082322 1)
COMMENT     #242=(CLabel
COMMENT     (CWidget 0 (0 0) 1 2 0 0 #184# 540226354 100)
COMMENT     (LOGPEN 0 0 0) 1
COMMENT     (LOGFONT 46 17 0 0 700 0 0 0 0 3 2 1 34
COMMENT     "Arial") 1.74233 0.666667 0 "TSS" "@N" 1
COMMENT     -13.0707 13.9386 10.4637 4.7242 1.74835
COMMENT     1.07399 #241#)
COMMENT     #243=(CScratch
COMMENT     (CWidget 0 (3 #14# 0) 1 2 0 0 #192# 0 100)
COMMENT     (LOGPEN 0 8 13395507) 10 1 2.10457 1.9
COMMENT     0.082322 1)
COMMENT     #244=(CLabel
COMMENT     (CWidget 0 (0 0) 1 2 0 0 #184# 538976288 100)
COMMENT     (LOGPEN 0 0 0) 1
COMMENT     (LOGFONT 46 17 0 0 700 0 0 0 0 3 2 1 34
COMMENT     "Arial") 1.74233 0.666667 0 "SD" "@N" 1
COMMENT     -14.0348 1.74233 5.2043 3.45752 1.29877
COMMENT     1.07399 #243#)
COMMENT     #245=(CScratch
COMMENT     (CWidget 0 (3 #15# 0) 1 2 0 0 #192# 0 100)
COMMENT     (LOGPEN 0 8 13395507) 10 1 2.12658 1.9
COMMENT     0.082322 1)
COMMENT     #246=(CLabel
COMMENT     (CWidget 0 (0 0) 1 2 0 0 #184# 959983882 100)
COMMENT     (LOGPEN 0 0 0) 1
COMMENT     (LOGFONT 46 17 0 0 700 0 0 0 0 3 2 1 34
COMMENT     "Arial") 1.74233 0.666667 0 "tetO (19 bp)"
COMMENT     "@N" 1 -15.985 0 6.52618 13.591 4.67059
COMMENT     1.07399 #245#)
COMMENT     #247=(CScratch
COMMENT     (CWidget 0 (3 #16# 0) 1 2 0 0 #192# 0 100)
COMMENT     (LOGPEN 0 8 13395507) 10 1 2.12774 1.9
COMMENT     0.082322 1)
COMMENT     #248=(CLabel (CWidget 0 (0 0) 1 2 0 0 #184# 43 100)
COMMENT     (LOGPEN 0 0 0) 1
COMMENT     (LOGFONT 46 17 0 0 700 0 0 0 0 3 2 1 34
COMMENT     "Arial") 1.74233 0.666667 0 "TSS" "@N" 1
COMMENT     -14.2824 -1.74233 5.30291 14.8576 1.74835
COMMENT     1.07399 #247#)
COMMENT     #249=(CScratch
COMMENT     (CWidget 0 (3 #18# 0) 1 2 0 0 #192# 0 100)
COMMENT     (LOGPEN 0 8 13395507) 10 1 2.16133 1.9
COMMENT     0.082322 1)
COMMENT     #250=(CLabel
COMMENT     (CWidget 0 (0 0) 1 2 0 0 #184# 2082602632 100)
COMMENT     (LOGPEN 0 0 0) 1
COMMENT     (LOGFONT 46 17 0 0 700 0 0 0 0 3 2 1 34
COMMENT     "Arial") 1.74233 0.666667 0 "tetO (19 bp)"
COMMENT     "@N" 1 -15.0965 -5.22699 6.36641 17.391
COMMENT     4.67059 1.07399 #249#)
COMMENT     #251=(CScratch
COMMENT     (CWidget 0 (3 #20# 0) 1 2 0 0 #192# 0 100)
COMMENT     (LOGPEN 0 8 13395507) 10 1 2.20882 1.9
COMMENT     0.082322 1)
COMMENT     #252=(CLabel
COMMENT     (CWidget 0 (0 0) 1 2 0 0 #184# 942 100)
COMMENT     (LOGPEN 0 0 0) 1
COMMENT     (LOGFONT 46 17 0 0 700 0 0 0 0 3 2 1 34
COMMENT     "Arial") 1.74233 0.666667 0
COMMENT     "rrnB UP element" "@N" 1 -14.8854 -10.454
COMMENT     6.93009 21.191 6.64372 1.07399 #251#))
COMMENT     (CObjectList))
COMMENT     #253=(CGroupWidget
COMMENT     (CWidget 30 (7 30 0) 1 2 0 0 Nil 1918975348 100)
COMMENT     (CObjectList
COMMENT     #254=(CPromoterArrow
COMMENT     (CLine
COMMENT     (CWidget 0 (3 #11# 0) 1 2 0 0 #206# 0 100)
COMMENT     (LOGPEN 0 4 128) 6 1.16464 0.967917 1.05518)
COMMENT     0.4 0.082322 1.08464 1.8 1.8 0)
COMMENT     #255=(CLabel (CWidget 0 (0 0) 1 2 0 0 #184# 0 100)
COMMENT     (LOGPEN 0 0 0) 1
COMMENT     (LOGFONT 46 17 0 0 700 0 0 0 0 3 2 1 34
COMMENT     "Arial") 1.74233 0.666667 0 "P17" "@N" 1
COMMENT     -12.9289 12.1963 10.3713 5.99088 1.57351
COMMENT     1.07399 #254#)
COMMENT     #256=(CWideArrow
COMMENT     (CWideLine
COMMENT     (CWidget 0 (3 #21# 0) 1 2 0 0 #200# 0 100)
COMMENT     (LOGPEN 0 0 0) 1 (LOGBRUSH 0 128 0) 0.835356
COMMENT     2.12658 2.20882 1 0.082322) 0.8 1.8 0)
COMMENT     #257=(CLabel (CWidget 0 (0 0) 1 2 0 0 #184# 10 100)
COMMENT     (LOGPEN 0 0 0) 1
COMMENT     (LOGFONT 46 17 0 0 700 0 0 0 0 3 2 1 34
COMMENT     "Arial") 1.74233 0.666667 0 "P766'" "@N" 1
COMMENT     -12.9947 -6.96932 5.31147 18.6577 2.19792
COMMENT     1.07399 #256#)) (CObjectList))
COMMENT     #258=(CGroupWidget
COMMENT     (CWidget 33 (7 33 0) 1 2 0 0 Nil -300 100)
COMMENT     (CObjectList
COMMENT     #259=(CWideArrow
COMMENT     (CWideLine
COMMENT     (CWidget 0 (3 #24# 0) 1 2 0 0 #187# 0 100)
COMMENT     (LOGPEN 0 0 3355545) 1
COMMENT     (LOGBRUSH 0 6724095 0) 1 2.3536 3.07173 1
COMMENT     0.082322) 0.8 1.8 0)
COMMENT     #260=(CLabel (CWidget 0 (0 0) 1 2 0 0 #184# 0 100)
COMMENT     (LOGPEN 0 0 0) 1
COMMENT     (LOGFONT 46 17 0 0 700 0 0 0 0 3 2 1 34
COMMENT     "Arial") 1.74233 0.666667 0 "oriE" "@N" 1
COMMENT     -7.40638 -15.681 2.61331 3.45752 1.74835
COMMENT     1.07399 #259#)) (CObjectList))
COMMENT     #261=(CGroupWidget
COMMENT     (CWidget 43 (7 43 0) 1 2 0 0 Nil -745 100)
COMMENT     (CObjectList
COMMENT     #262=(CScratch
COMMENT     (CWidget 0 (3 #3# 0) 1 2 0 0 #192# 0 100)
COMMENT     (LOGPEN 0 8 13395507) 10 1 0.130884 1.9
COMMENT     0.082322 1)
COMMENT     #263=(CLabel
COMMENT     (CWidget 0 (0 0) 1 2 0 0 #184# 1667330644 100)
COMMENT     (LOGPEN 0 0 0) 1
COMMENT     (LOGFONT 46 17 0 0 700 0 0 0 0 3 2 1 34
COMMENT     "Arial") 1.74233 0.666667 0
COMMENT     "TsynA (hairpin -15 kcal/mol)" "@N" 1
COMMENT     -8.88296 22.6503 18.2797 3.45752 11.1145
COMMENT     1.07399 #262#)
COMMENT     #264=(CScratch
COMMENT     (CWidget 0 (3 #4# 0) 1 2 0 0 #192# 0 100)
COMMENT     (LOGPEN 0 8 13395507) 10 1 0.193431 1.9
COMMENT     0.082322 1)
COMMENT     #265=(CLabel
COMMENT     (CWidget 0 (0 0) 1 2 0 0 #184# 1867325547 100)
COMMENT     (LOGPEN 0 0 0) 1
COMMENT     (LOGFONT 46 17 0 0 700 0 0 0 0 3 2 1 34
COMMENT     "Arial") 1.74233 0.666667 0
COMMENT     "T4 32 terminator (hairpin -13.1 kcal/mol)"
COMMENT     "@N" 1 -12.1527 20.908 19.8511 4.7242 15.6852
COMMENT     1.07399 #264#)
COMMENT     #266=(CScratch
COMMENT     (CWidget 0 (3 #5# 0) 1 2 0 0 #192# 0 100)
COMMENT     (LOGPEN 0 8 13395507) 10 1 0.259452 1.9
COMMENT     0.082322 1)
COMMENT     #267=(CLabel
COMMENT     (CWidget 0 (0 0) 1 2 0 0 #184# 993724941 100)
COMMENT     (LOGPEN 0 0 0) 1
COMMENT     (LOGFONT 46 17 0 0 700 0 0 0 0 3 2 1 34
COMMENT     "Arial") 1.74233 0.666667 0 "BBa B1004 term"
COMMENT     "@N" 1 -7.95751 19.1656 15.7142 5.99088
COMMENT     6.49386 1.07399 #266#)
COMMENT     #268=(CScratch
COMMENT     (CWidget 0 (3 #12# 0) 1 2 0 0 #192# 0 100)
COMMENT     (LOGPEN 0 8 13395507) 10 1 1.10846 1.9
COMMENT     0.082322 1)
COMMENT     #269=(CLabel
COMMENT     (CWidget 0 (0 0) 1 2 0 0 #184# 538976288 100)
COMMENT     (LOGPEN 0 0 0) 1
COMMENT     (LOGFONT 46 17 0 0 700 0 0 0 0 3 2 1 34
COMMENT     "Arial") 1.74233 0.666667 0
COMMENT     "TsynB (hairpin -14.2 kcal/mol)" "@N" 1
COMMENT     -18.699 6.96932 14.0154 9.79092 11.7889
COMMENT     1.07399 #268#)
COMMENT     #270=(CScratch
COMMENT     (CWidget 0 (3 #13# 0) 1 2 0 0 #192# 0 100)
COMMENT     (LOGPEN 0 8 13395507) 10 1 1.14784 1.9
COMMENT     0.082322 1)
COMMENT     #271=(CLabel
COMMENT     (CWidget 0 (0 0) 1 2 0 0 #184# 824385584 100)
COMMENT     (LOGPEN 0 0 0) 1
COMMENT     (LOGFONT 46 17 0 0 700 0 0 0 0 3 2 1 34
COMMENT     "Arial") 1.74233 0.666667 0
COMMENT     "rrnB T2 terminator (hairpin -14.7 kcal/mol)"
COMMENT     "@N" 1 -21.4754 5.22699 15.8087 11.0576
COMMENT     16.6093 1.07399 #270#)
COMMENT     #272=(CScratch
COMMENT     (CWidget 0 (3 #22# 0) 1 2 0 0 #192# 0 100)
COMMENT     (LOGPEN 0 8 13395507) 10 1 2.25978 1.9
COMMENT     0.082322 1)
COMMENT     #273=(CLabel
COMMENT     (CWidget 0 (0 0) 1 2 0 0 #184# 2082602632 100)
COMMENT     (LOGPEN 0 0 0) 1
COMMENT     (LOGFONT 46 17 0 0 700 0 0 0 0 3 2 1 34
COMMENT     "Arial") 1.74233 0.666667 0
COMMENT     "TsynA (hairpin -15 kcal/mol)" "@N" 1
COMMENT     -17.0572 -12.1963 8.49062 22.4577 11.1145
COMMENT     1.07399 #272#)
COMMENT     #274=(CLine
COMMENT     (CWidget 0 (3 #23# 0) 1 2 0 0 #192# 543716457
COMMENT     100) (LOGPEN 0 8 13395507) 10 0.835356
COMMENT     2.25978 2.32117)
COMMENT     #275=(CLabel (CWidget 0 (0 0) 1 2 0 0 #184# 1 100)
COMMENT     (LOGPEN 0 0 0) 1
COMMENT     (LOGFONT 46 17 0 0 700 0 0 0 0 3 2 1 34
COMMENT     "Arial") 1.74233 0.666667 0
COMMENT     "rnBT1 (hairpin -15.8 kcal/mol)" "@N" 1
COMMENT     -17.2028 -13.9386 8.51615 23.7244 11.689
COMMENT     1.07399 #274#)) (CObjectList))
COMMENT     #276=(CGroupWidget
COMMENT     (CWidget 47 (7 47 0) 1 2 0 0 Nil -448 100)
COMMENT     (CObjectList
COMMENT     #277=(CScratch
COMMENT     (CWidget 0 (3 #17# 0) 1 2 0 0 #192# 0 100)
COMMENT     (LOGPEN 0 8 13395507) 10 1 2.14164 1.9
COMMENT     0.082322 1)
COMMENT     #278=(CLabel (CWidget 0 (0 0) 1 2 0 0 #184# 1 100)
COMMENT     (LOGPEN 0 0 0) 1
COMMENT     (LOGFONT 46 17 0 0 700 0 0 0 0 3 2 1 34
COMMENT     "Arial") 1.74233 0.666667 0 "-10" "@N" 1
COMMENT     -13.7779 -3.48466 5.08515 16.1243 1.29877
COMMENT     1.07399 #277#)) (CObjectList))
COMMENT     #279=(CGroupWidget
COMMENT     (CWidget 48 (7 48 0) 1 2 0 0 Nil 1918975348 100)
COMMENT     (CObjectList
COMMENT     #280=(CScratch
COMMENT     (CWidget 0 (3 #9# 0) 1 2 0 0 #192# 0 100)
COMMENT     (LOGPEN 0 8 13395507) 10 1 1.01349 1.9
COMMENT     0.082322 1)
COMMENT     #281=(CLabel
COMMENT     (CWidget 0 (0 0) 1 2 0 0 #184# 925989943 100)
COMMENT     (LOGPEN 0 0 0) 1
COMMENT     (LOGFONT 46 17 0 0 700 0 0 0 0 3 2 1 34
COMMENT     "Arial") 1.74233 0.666667 0 "-10" "@N" 1
COMMENT     -12.6663 10.454 10.2726 7.25756 1.29877
COMMENT     1.07399 #280#)
COMMENT     #282=(CScratch
COMMENT     (CWidget 0 (3 #10# 0) 1 2 0 0 #192# 0 100)
COMMENT     (LOGPEN 0 8 13395507) 10 1 1.04592 1.9
COMMENT     0.082322 1)
COMMENT     #283=(CLabel
COMMENT     (CWidget 0 (0 0) 1 2 0 0 #184# 7208960 100)
COMMENT     (LOGPEN 0 0 0) 1
COMMENT     (LOGFONT 46 17 0 0 700 0 0 0 0 3 2 1 34
COMMENT     "Arial") 1.74233 0.666667 0 "-35" "@N" 1
COMMENT     -12.7582 8.71165 10.1235 8.52424 1.29877
COMMENT     1.07399 #282#)
COMMENT     #284=(CScratch
COMMENT     (CWidget 0 (3 #19# 0) 1 2 0 0 #192# 0 100)
COMMENT     (LOGPEN 0 8 13395507) 10 1 2.16828 1.9
COMMENT     0.082322 1)
COMMENT     #285=(CLabel (CWidget 0 (0 0) 1 2 0 0 #184# 0 100)
COMMENT     (LOGPEN 0 0 0) 1
COMMENT     (LOGFONT 46 17 0 0 700 0 0 0 0 3 2 1 34
COMMENT     "Arial") 1.74233 0.666667 0 "-35" "@N" 1
COMMENT     -12.2384 -8.71165 4.96266 19.9244 1.29877
COMMENT     1.07399 #284#)) (CObjectList))) (CObjectList))
COMMENT     #286=(CGroupWidget (CWidget 14 (16 0) 1 2 0 0 Nil -152 100)
COMMENT     (CObjectList) (CObjectList))
COMMENT     #287=(CGroupWidget (CWidget 11 (0 0) 1 2 0 0 Nil -794 100)
COMMENT     (CObjectList) (CObjectList))
COMMENT     #288=(CGroupWidget (CWidget 12 (0 0) 1 2 0 0 Nil -596 100)
COMMENT     (CObjectList) (CObjectList))) (CObjectList)))
COMMENT     (CSeqView 10 10 (CObjectList) (CObList) 1 (CObList)) (CObList)
            2081903016
COMMENT     (CStringList) 1 1 (CObList)))
FEATURES             Location/Qualifiers
     misc_feature    167..1165
                     /ApEinfo_fwdcolor=#ff6fcf
                     /ApEinfo_revcolor=green
                     /ApEinfo_graphicformat=arrow_data {{0 1 2 0 0 -1} {} 0}
     width           5
     offset          0
                     /vntifkey="21"
                     /label=KanR\cassette
     misc_feature    1401..2670
                     /ApEinfo_fwdcolor=#ff6666
                     /ApEinfo_revcolor=#ff6666
                     /ApEinfo_graphicformat=arrow_data {{0 1 2 0 0 -1} {} 0}
     width           5
     offset          0
                     /vntifkey="21"
                     /label=repAB/Myco\ori
     CDS             3613..4323
                     /ApEinfo_revcolor=#f6989d
                     /ApEinfo_fwdcolor=#f6989d
                     /vntifkey="4"
                     /label=mCherry
     terminator      5304..5341
                     /vntifkey="43"
                     /label=TsynA\(hairpin\-15\kcal/mol)
                     /note="TsynA (hairpin -15 kcal/mol)"
     terminator      complement(5250..5281)
                     /vntifkey="43"
                     /label=T4_32\terminator\(hairpin\-13.1\kcal/mol)
                     /note="T4_32 terminator (hairpin -13.1 kcal/mol)"
     terminator      5193..5226
                     /vntifkey="43"
                     /label=BBa_B1004\term
                     /note="BBa_B1004 term"
     misc_feature    4566..5189
                     /vntifkey="21"
                     /label=TetR\(tetON)\MtbCO
                     /note="TetR (tetON) MtbCO"
     misc_feature    complement(4565..4585)
                     /vntifkey="21"
                     /label=2244
                     /note="2244"
     misc_feature    4549..4549
                     /vntifkey="21"
                     /label=TSS
                     /note="TSS"
     -35_signal      4542..4542
                     /vntifkey="48"
                     /label=-10
                     /note="-10"
     -35_signal      4514..4519
                     /vntifkey="48"
                     /label=-35
                     /note="-35"
     promoter        4506..4549
                     /vntifkey="30"
                     /label=P17
                     /note="P17"
     terminator      4460..4497
                     /vntifkey="43"
                     /label=TsynB\(hairpin\-14.2\kcal/mol)
                     /note="TsynB (hairpin -14.2 kcal/mol)"
     terminator      4426..4453
                     /vntifkey="43"
                     /label=rrnB\T2\terminator\(hairpin\-14.7\kcal/mol)
                     /note="rrnB T2 terminator (hairpin -14.7 kcal/mol)"
     misc_feature    3600..3605
                     /vntifkey="21"
                     /label=SD
                     /note="SD"
     misc_feature    3581..3599
                     /vntifkey="21"
                     /label=tetO\(19\bp)
                     /note="tetO (19 bp)"
     misc_feature    3580..3580
                     /vntifkey="21"
                     /label=TSS
                     /note="TSS"
     -10_signal      3568..3573
                     /vntifkey="47"
                     /label=-10
                     /note="-10"
     misc_feature    3551..3569
                     /vntifkey="21"
                     /label=tetO\(19\bp)
                     /note="tetO (19 bp)"
     -35_signal      3545..3550
                     /vntifkey="48"
                     /label=-35
                     /note="-35"
     misc_feature    3510..3544
                     /vntifkey="21"
                     /label=rrnB\UP\element
                     /note="rrnB UP element"
     promoter        3510..3580
                     /vntifkey="30"
                     /label=P766'
                     /note="P766'"
     terminator      3466..3503
                     /vntifkey="43"
                     /label=TsynA\(hairpin\-15\kcal/mol)
                     /note="TsynA (hairpin -15 kcal/mol)"
     terminator      3413..3465
                     /vntifkey="43"
                     /label=rnBT1\(hairpin\-15.8\kcal/mol)
                     /note="rnBT1 (hairpin -15.8 kcal/mol)"
     rep_origin      2765..3384
                     /vntifkey="33"
                     /label=oriE
                     /note="oriE"
BASE COUNT  1096 a 1617 c 1589 g 1114 t
ORIGIN
        1 gcgaagaact ccagcatgag atccccgcgc tggaggatca tccagccggc gtcccggaaa
       61 acgattccga agcccaacct ttcatagaag gcggcggtgg aatcgaaatc tcgtgatggc
      121 aggttgggcg tcgcttggtc ggtcatttcg aaccccagag tcccgctcag aagaactcgt
      181 caagaaggcg atagaaggcg atgcgctgcg aatcgggagc ggcgataccg taaagcacga
      241 ggaagcggtc agcccattcg ccgccaagct cttcagcaat atcacgggta gccaacgcta
      301 tgtcctgata gcggtccgcc acacccagcc ggccacagtc gatgaatcca gaaaagcggc
      361 cattttccac catgatattc ggcaagcagg catcgccatg ggtcacgacg agatcctcgc
      421 cgtcgggcat ccgcgccttg agcctggcga acagttcggc tggcgcgagc ccctgatgct
      481 cttcgtccag atcatcctga tcgacaagac cggcttccat ccgagtacgt gctcgctcga
      541 tgcgatgttt cgcttggtgg tcgaatgggc aggtagccgg atcaagcgta tgcagccgcc
      601 gcattgcatc agccatgatg gatactttct cggcaggagc aaggtgagat gacaggagat
      661 cctgccccgg cacttcgccc aatagcagcc agtcccttcc cgcttcagtg acaacgtcga
      721 gcacagctgc gcaaggaacg cccgtcgtgg ccagccacga tagccgcgct gcctcgtctt
      781 ggagttcatt cagggcaccg gacaggtcgg tcttgacaaa aagaaccggg cgcccctgcg
      841 ctgacagccg gaacacggcg gcatcagagc agccgattgt ctgttgtgcc cagtcatagc
      901 cgaatagcct ctccacccaa gcggccggag aacctgcgtg caatccatct tgttcaatca
      961 tgcgaaacga tcctcatcct gtctcttgat cagatcttga tcccctgcgc catcagatcc
     1021 ttggcggcaa gaaagccatc cagtttactt tgcagggctt cccaacctta ccagagggcg
     1081 ccccagctgg caattccggt tcgcttgctg tccataaaac cgcccagtct agctatcgcc
     1141 atgtaagccc actgcaagct acctgctttc tctttgcgct tgcgttttcc cttgtccaga
     1201 tagcccagta gctgacattc atccggggtc agcaccgttt ctgcggactg gctttctacg
     1261 tgttccgctt cctttagcag cccttgcgcc ctgagtgctt gcggcagcgt gaagctagcg
     1321 tctaccagga cttttacctg tccgacccgt tgcaacggaa ccccccacgg aacccccgcg
     1381 acacccgctc cccaattgcg ttagaacagc ggtggattgt cggcttcgtt gtgggccttt
     1441 tgagccgctt cctgttctgc cgcacgctct ttcctcgccc gatagccgag tcgcttaacg
     1501 gtgtccagat gcagcccgaa atgtttggcc gtttgcggcc aagagtggcc ctcgtcgtcg
     1561 tgataggcgc ggatgcgttc gcggcgtgca gcctgctcgg cgagccactc gctgcgttcc
     1621 tgcgccacga gccggacgac gtggcgttcg gatagtccgg tgattcgagc gccttcggcg
     1681 gcggtcacgc gccgcttttt gcggacagtc ggctgccggt tgtagccgtc gctgtagccg
     1741 tcgctcatag caatgcctcc atggctgacg cggactttgc gcgccgcgca actgtgctcg
     1801 ccgccgtgcg cgctgctgcg cccttccgcg agatggccga ctggcgcgca ctgagtgtgg
     1861 cctcgtagac cacgatcccg tccgcccaaa tgcgcgactt ggttgtgatc caacgccaaa
     1921 tgctgttggc gatggcgcgg acctcgctgt ccggtagcgg tccgggacac acgtcgttgc
     1981 acgggaactc ggcgtttcgc gcgtggcact cggcatagat cgcgcggccg agtccgtcca
     2041 cgttccgggt cggcaggtag atccgcatga gggcgggacg ataggcccac aacctgacgg
     2101 aatcgaacag tgcgcaattc cgccctagcg gcgtcggagc cgctttgtac gtggtctgct
     2161 gacgccagcg cggcggtggc atgttcgcgc cgagctcggc ctcgatgtgg ctgagtgtgt
     2221 agagatctga gtggagccat tccgtttccc aggcgatgtg gccggggttt ttggtcatga
     2281 ggcctgagta actgcggtcg ccgtccacgg cgcgccgaag gccttcggcg cacgccgcca
     2341 tgtatgcgag cggcttacgc cgcgcgtatt cggtgcgtgg aacaggggcg ttgagtgccc
     2401 acactgcgtg tgcgtggccg ttggcgcgat tgcccacgat cgcgttgggc agcggatggg
     2461 acccccgggc gctgagcgct cggagcgctg cgtctggatg gtctacgtcc acgaccagca
     2521 ggtttgccag cgctgttggg ttcgcctcga tgtaccggcg gcctagggcc gacgcgcggc
     2581 tttggcggta gatcccctcg agcagatcgt cgcttgccag cggccagtac ggcagccaga
     2641 gctgctcaaa ttcgtcggcg acgtggctca cgcttggtag tagaccacga ttaatcaccg
     2701 gtgtatggtc cgacacgagc tccaagtcag atatttcgca aaaggccagg aaccgtaaaa
     2761 aggccgcgtt gctggcgttt ttccataggc tccgcccccc tgacgagcat cacaaaaatc
     2821 gacgctcaag tcagaggtgg cgaaacccga caggactata aagataccag gcgtttcccc
     2881 ctggaagctc cctcgtgcgc tctcctgttc cgaccctgcc gcttaccgga tacctgtccg
     2941 cctttctccc ctcgggaagc gtggcgcttt ctcatagctc acgctgtagg tatctcagtt
     3001 cggtgtaggt cgttcgctcc aagctgggct gtgtgcacga accccccgtt cagcccgacc
     3061 gctgcgcctt atccggtaac tatcgtcttg agtccaaccc ggtaagacac gacttatcgc
     3121 cactggcagc agccactggt aacaggatta gcagagcgag gtatgtaggc ggtgctacag
     3181 agttcttgaa gtggtggcct aactacggct acactagaag gacagtattt ggtatctgcg
     3241 ctctgctgaa gccagttacc ttcggaaaaa gagttggtag ctcttgatcc ggcaaacaaa
     3301 ccaccgctgg tagcggtggt ttttttgttt gcaagcagca gattacgcgc agaaaaaaag
     3361 gatctcaaga agatcctttg atcttttcta cggggtctga cgctcatgga acaataaacg
     3421 aaaggctcag tcgaaagact gggcctttcg tttatctgtt gtttgaaaaa aaaaagcccc
     3481 gcgattgcgg ggcttttttt tttcatatgt ctgaccaggg aaaatagccc tctgacctgg
     3541 ggatttgact tccctatcag tgatagagat aatctgggag tccctatcag tgatagagaa
     3601 ggcggtatcg atatggtgag caagggcgag gaggataaca tggccatcat caaggagttc
     3661 atgcgcttca aggtgcacat ggagggctcc gtgaacggcc acgagttcga gatcgagggc
     3721 gagggcgagg gccgccccta cgagggcacc cagaccgcca agctgaaggt gaccaagggt
     3781 ggccccctgc ccttcgcctg ggacatcctg tcccctcagt tcatgtacgg ctccaaggcc
     3841 tacgtgaagc accccgccga catccccgac tacttgaagc tgtccttccc cgagggcttc
     3901 aagtgggagc gcgtgatgaa cttcgaggac ggcggcgtgg tgaccgtgac ccaggactcc
     3961 tccctgcagg acggcgagtt catctacaag gtgaagctgc gcggcaccaa cttcccctcc
     4021 gacggccccg taatgcagaa gaagaccatg ggctgggagg cctcctccga gcggatgtac
     4081 cccgaggacg gcgccctgaa gggcgagatc aagcagaggc tgaagctgaa ggacggcggc
     4141 cactacgacg ctgaggtcaa gaccacctac aaggccaaga agcccgtgca gctgcccggc
     4201 gcctacaacg tcaacatcaa gttggacatc acctcccaca acgaggacta caccatcgtg
     4261 gaacagtacg aacgcgccga gggccgccac tccaccggcg gcatggacga gctgtacaag
     4321 taaccatact ctggccattt ttctttaccg cctttgagtg agctgatacc gctcgccgca
     4381 gccgaacgac cgagcgcaac gcgtgcggcc gctgattagc taagcagaag gccatcctga
     4441 cggatggcct ttttctagaa aaaaaaaaag cgccgcaact gcggcgcttt ttttttttta
     4501 attaagtgat agattgcgat gcgtgtgctc ggttgaacct ctctgtcaga tcaggaggac
     4561 ttcgcatgtc gcggttggat aagtccaagg tcatcaactc ggcgctggag ctgctgaacg
     4621 aggtcggtat cgagggactg accacgcgca agttggccca aaagctcggc gtggaacaac
     4681 cgaccctcta ctggcacgtg aagaacaagc gcgcgctgct ggatgcgttg gccatcgaga
     4741 tgctggatcg ccatcacacg cacttttgcc ccctggaggg cgagagctgg caggattttc
     4801 tgcggaacaa cgcgaagtcg ttccggtgcg ccctcctgag ccatcgggat ggcgccaaag
     4861 tccacttggg cacccgcccg accgagaagc aatacgagac cctggagaac cagctggcct
     4921 tcctctgtca acagggtttt tcgttggaga acgccctgta tgccctgtcc gccgtgggac
     4981 acttcacctt gggctgcgtg ttggaggatc aggaacatca ggtggcgaaa gaggaacggg
     5041 agacccccac gacggattcg atgcccccgt tgttgcgcca ggcgatcgaa ctgtttgacc
     5101 accagggcgc cgaacccgcc tttttgttcg ggctggagct gatcatctgc gggctggaaa
     5161 agcaactgaa gtgcgaaagc ggttcgtgat aacgccgaaa accccgcttc ggcggggttt
     5221 tgccgcggtc tgcgttgtcg ggaagattta aaataaaaaa ggggacctct agggtcccca
     5281 attaaatagt taacactagt attaaaaaaa aaagccccgc gattgcgggg cttttttttt
     5341 tcgacggcga gggttccgac cgctgcaact cccggtgcaa ccttgtcccg gtctattctc
     5401 ttcactgcac cagctc
//
