Features (pLannotate 1.2.2; 11 found; start..end, strand, type, name):
    167..961     -  CDS            NeoR/KanR: aminoglycoside phosphotransferase from Tn5; aph(3')-II (or nptII); confers resistance to neomycin, kanamycin, and G418 (Geneticin®)
    993..1187    -  CDS            tnpA (fragment): TN5P_ECOLX - Also known as tnp. Experimental evidence at protein level: Swiss-Prot protein existence level 1. Mediates transposition of transposon Tn5 by a 'cut and paste' mechanism. First, the monomeric transposase binds the 19 bp inverted DNA repeats flanking the transposon. Then, dimerization of the DNA- bound transposase creates a synaptic DNA complex. After nicking of the first DNA strand, excision of the transposon proceeds through a series of intermediates. The transposase then mediates the insertion of the transposon at a new site by strand transfer. The activity of the wild- type tran
   1186..1290    -  CDS            tnpA (fragment): TN5P_ECOLX - Also known as tnp. Experimental evidence at protein level: Swiss-Prot protein existence level 1. Mediates transposition of transposon Tn5 by a 'cut and paste' mechanism. First, the monomeric transposase binds the 19 bp inverted DNA repeats flanking the transposon. Then, dimerization of the DNA- bound transposase creates a synaptic DNA complex. After nicking of the first DNA strand, excision of the transposon proceeds through a series of intermediates. The transposase then mediates the insertion of the transposon at a new site by strand transfer. The activity of the wild- type tran
   2754..3342    -  rep_origin     ori: high-copy-number ColE1/pMB1/pBR322/pUC origin of replication
   3390..3439    +  terminator     rrnB T1 terminator (fragment): transcription terminator T1 from the E. coli rrnB gene
   3519..3545    +  promoter       PLtetO-1 promoter (fragment): modified phage lambda PL promoter with tet operator sites (Lutz and Bujard, 1997)
   3555..3574    +  promoter       tight TRE promoter (fragment): Tet-responsive promoter PTight, consisting of seven tet operator sequences followed by the minimal CMV promoter
   3587..4294    +  CDS            mCherry: mCherry is a basic (constitutively fluorescent) red fluorescent protein published in 2004, derived from Discosoma sp.. It is reported to be a very rapidly-maturing monomer with low acid sensitivity.
   4400..4427    +  terminator     rrnB T2 terminator: transcription terminator T2 from the E. coli rrnB gene
   4540..5160    +  CDS            tetR: TETR2_ECOLX - Experimental evidence at protein level: Swiss-Prot protein existence level 1. TetR is the repressor of the tetracycline resistance element; its N-terminal region forms a helix-turn-helix structure and binds DNA. Binding of tetracycline to TetR reduces the repressor affinity for the tetracycline resistance gene (tetA) promoter operator sites. From Escherichia coli.
   5391..146     -  CDS            ble (fragment) (across the origin): BLE_KLEPN - Experimental evidence at protein level: Swiss-Prot protein existence level 1. Binding protein with a strong affinity to the bleomycin family of antibiotics. Binds to CL990; an antimitotic-antibiotic compound. From Klebsiella pneumoniae.
>Addgene plasmid #119886 | pDD131 | addgene full sequence | sequence record 233788 | Addgene NGS Result
GCGAAGAACTCCAGCATGAGATCCCCGCGCTGGAGGATCATCCAGCCGGCGTCCCGGAAAACGATTCCGA
AGCCCAACCTTTCATAGAAGGCGGCGGTGGAATCGAAATCTCGTGATGGCAGGTTGGGCGTCGCTTGGTC
GGTCATTTCGAACCCCAGAGTCCCGCTCAGAAGAACTCGTCAAGAAGGCGATAGAAGGCGATGCGCTGCG
AATCGGGAGCGGCGATACCGTAAAGCACGAGGAAGCGGTCAGCCCATTCGCCGCCAAGCTCTTCAGCAAT
ATCACGGGTAGCCAACGCTATGTCCTGATAGCGGTCCGCCACACCCAGCCGGCCACAGTCGATGAATCCA
GAAAAGCGGCCATTTTCCACCATGATATTCGGCAAGCAGGCATCGCCATGGGTCACGACGAGATCCTCGC
CGTCGGGCATCCGCGCCTTGAGCCTGGCGAACAGTTCGGCTGGCGCGAGCCCCTGATGCTCTTCGTCCAG
ATCATCCTGATCGACAAGACCGGCTTCCATCCGAGTACGTGCTCGCTCGATGCGATGTTTCGCTTGGTGG
TCGAATGGGCAGGTAGCCGGATCAAGCGTATGCAGCCGCCGCATTGCATCAGCCATGATGGATACTTTCT
CGACAGGAGCAAGGTGAGATGACAGGAGATCCTGCCCCGGCACTTCGCCCAATAGCAGCCAGTCCCTTCC
CGCTTCAGTGACAACGTCGAGCACAGCTGCGCAAGGAACGCCCGTCGTGGCCAGCCACGATAGCCGCGCT
GCCTCGTCTTGGAGTTCATTCAGGGCACCGGACAGGTCGGTCTTGACAAAAAGAACCGGGCGCCCCTGCG
CTGACAGCCGGAACACGGCGGCATCAGAGCAGCCGATTGTCTGTTGTGCCCAGTCATAGCCGAATAGCCT
CTCCACCCAAGCGGCCGGAGAACCTGCGTGCAATCCATCTTGTTCAATCATGCGAAACGATCCTCATCCT
GTCTCTTGATCAGATCTTGATCCCCTGCGCCATCAGATCCTTGGCGGCAAGAAAGCCATCCAGTTTACTT
TGCAGGGCTTCCCAACCTTACCAGAGGGCGCCCCAGCTGGCAATTCCGGTTCGCTTGCTGTCCATAAAAC
CGCCCAGTCTAGCTATCGCCATGTAAGCCCACTGCAAGCTACCTGCTTTCTCTTTGCGCTTGCGTCTGAC
ATTCATCCGGGGTCAGCACCGTTTCTGCGGACTGGCTTTCTACGTGTTCCGCTTCCTTTAGCAGCCCTTG
CGCCCTGAGTGCTTGCGGCAGCGTGAAGCTAGCGTCTACCAGGACTTTTACCTGTCCGACCCGTTGCAAC
GGAACCCCCCACGGAACCCCCGCGACACCCGCTCCCCAATTGCGTTAGAACAGCGGTGGATTGTCGGCTT
CGTTGTGGGCCTTTTGAGCCGCTTCCTGTTCTGCCGCACGCTCTTTCCTCGCCCGATAGCCGAGTCGCTT
AACGGTGTCCAGATGCAGCCCGAAATGTTTGGCCGTTTGCGGCCAAGAGTGGCCCTCGTCGTCGTGATAG
GCGCGGATGCGTTCGCGGCGTGCAGCCTGCTCGGCGAGCCACTCGCTGCGTTCCTGCGCCACGAGCCGGA
CGACGTGGCGTTCGGATAGTCCGGTGATTCGAGCGCCTTCGGCGGCGGTCACGCGCCGCTTTTTGCGGAC
AGTCGGCTGCCGGTTGTAGCCGTCGCTGTAGCCGTCGCTCATAGCAATGCCTCCATGGCTGACGCGGACT
TTGCGCGCCGCGCAACTGTGCTCGCCGCCGTGCGCGCTGCTGCGCCCTTCCGCGAGATGGCCGACTGGCG
CGCACTGAGTGTGGCCTCGTAGACCACGATCCCGTCCGCCCAAATGCGCGACTTGGTTGTGATCCAACGC
CAAATGCTGTTGGCGATGGCGCGGACCTCGCTGTCCGGTAGCGGTCCGGGACACACGTCGTTGCACGGGA
ACTCGGCGTTTCGCGCGTGGCACTCGGCATAGATCGCGCGGCCGAGTCCGTCCACGTTCCGGGTCGGCAG
GTAGATCCGCATGAGGGCGGGACGATAGGCCCACAACCTGACGGAATCGAACAGTGCGCAATTCCGCCCT
AGCGGCGTCGGAGCCGCTTTGTACGTGGTCTGCTGACGCCAGCGCGGCGGTGGCATGTTCGCGCCGAGCT
CGGCCTCGATGTGGCTGAGTGTGTAGAGATCTGAGTGGAGCCATTCCGTTTCCCAGGCGATGTGGCCGGG
GTTTTTGGTCATGAGGCCTGAGTAACTGCGGTCGCCGTCCACGGCGCGCCGAAGGCCTTCGGCGCACGCC
GCCATGTATGCGAGCGGCTTACGCCGCGCGTATTCGGTGCGTGGAACAGGGGCGTTGAGTGCCCACACTG
CGTGTGCGTGGCCGTTGGCGCGATTGCCCACGATCGCGTTGGGCAGCGGATGGGACCCCCGGGCGCTGAG
CGCTCGGAGCGCTGCGTCTGGATGGTCTACGTCCACGACCAGCAGGTTTGCCAGCGCTGTTGGGTTCGCC
TCGATGTACCGGCGGCCTAGGGCCGACGCGCGGCTTTGGCGGTAGATCCCCTCGAGCAGATCGTCGCTTG
CCAGCGGCCAGTACGGCAGCCAGAGCTGCTCAAATTCGTCGGCGACGTGGCTCACGCTTGGTAGTAGACC
ACGATTAATCACCGGTGTATGGTCCGACACGAGCTCCAAGTCAGATATTTCGCAAAAGGCCAGGAACCGT
AAAAAGGCCGCGTTGCTGGCGTTTTTCCATAGGCTCCGCCCCCCTGACGAGCATCACAAAAATCGACGCT
CAAGTCAGAGGTGGCGAAACCCGACAGGACTATAAAGATACCAGGCGTTTCCCCCTGGAAGCTCCCTCGT
GCGCTCTCCTGTTCCGACCCTGCCGCTTACCGGATACCTGTCCGCCTTTCTCCCCTCGGGAAGCGTGGCG
CTTTCTCATAGCTCACGCTGTAGGTATCTCAGTTCGGTGTAGGTCGTTCGCTCCAAGCTGGGCTGTGTGC
ACGAACCCCCCGTTCAGCCCGACCGCTGCGCCTTATCCGGTAACTATCGTCTTGAGTCCAACCCGGTAAG
ACACGACTTATCGCCACTGGCAGCAGCCACTGGTAACAGGATTAGCAGAGCGAGGTATGTAGGCGGTGCT
ACAGAGTTCTTGAAGTGGTGGCCTAACTACGGCTACACTAGAAGGACAGTATTTGGTATCTGCGCTCTGC
TGAAGCCAGTTACCTTCGGAAAAAGAGTTGGTAGCTCTTGATCCGGCAAACAAACCACCGCTGGTAGCGG
TGGTTTTTTTGTTTGCAAGCAGCAGATTACGCGCAGAAAAAAAGGATCTCAAGAAGATCCTTTGATCTTT
TCTACGGGGTCTGACGCTCATGGAACAATAAACGAAAGGCTCAGTCGAAAGACTGGGCCTTTCGTTTATC
TGTTGTTTGAAAAAAAAAAGCCCCGCGATTGCGGGGCTTTTTTTTTTCATATGTCTGACCAGGGAAAATA
GCCCTCTGACCTGGGGATTTGACTTCCCTATCAGTGATAGAGATAATCTGGGAGTCCCTATCAGTGATAG
AGAAGGCGGTATCGATATGGTGAGCAAGGGCGAGGAGGATAACATGGCCATCATCAAGGAGTTCATGCGC
TTCAAGGTGCACATGGAGGGCTCCGTGAACGGCCACGAGTTCGAGATCGAGGGCGAGGGCGAGGGCCGCC
CCTACGAGGGCACCCAGACCGCCAAGCTGAAGGTGACCAAGGGTGGCCCCCTGCCCTTCGCCTGGGACAT
CCTGTCCCCTCAGTTCATGTACGGCTCCAAGGCCTACGTGAAGCACCCCGCCGACATCCCCGACTACTTG
AAGCTGTCCTTCCCCGAGGGCTTCAAGTGGGAGCGCGTGATGAACTTCGAGGACGGCGGCGTGGTGACCG
TGACCCAGGACTCCTCCCTGCAGGACGGCGAGTTCATCTACAAGGTGAAGCTGCGCGGCACCAACTTCCC
CTCCGACGGCCCCGTAATGCAGAAGAAGACCATGGGCTGGGAGGCCTCCTCCGAGCGGATGTACCCCGAG
GACGGCGCCCTGAAGGGCGAGATCAAGCAGAGGCTGAAGCTGAAGGACGGCGGCCACTACGACGCTGAGG
TCAAGACCACCTACAAGGCCAAGAAGCCCGTGCAGCTGCCCGGCGCCTACAACGTCAACATCAAGTTGGA
CATCACCTCCCACAACGAGGACTACACCATCGTGGAACAGTACGAACGCGCCGAGGGCCGCCACTCCACC
GGCGGCATGGACGAGCTGTACAAGTAACCATACTCTGGCCATTTTTCTTTACCGCCTTTGAGTGAGCTGA
TACCGCTCGCCGCAGCCGAACGACCGAGCGCAACGCGTGCGGCCGCTGATTAGCTAAGCAGAAGGCCATC
CTGACGGATGGCCTTTTTCTAGAAAAAAAAAAGCGCCGCAACTGCGGCGCTTTTTTTTTTTTTAATTAAG
TGATAGATTGCGATGCGTGTGCTCGGTTGAACCTCTCTGTCAGATCAGGAGGACTTCGCATGTCGCGGTT
GGATAAGTCCAAGGTCATCAACTCGGCGCTGGAGCTGCTGAACGAGGTCGGTATCGAGGGACTGACCACG
CGCAAGTTGGCCCAAAAGCTCGGCGTGGAACAACCGACCCTCTACTGGCACGTGAAGAACAAGCGCGCGC
TGCTGGATGCGTTGGCCATCGAGATGCTGGATCGCCATCACACGCACTTTTGCCCCCTGGAGGGCGAGAG
CTGGCAGGATTTTCTGCGGAACAACGCGAAGTCGTTCCGGTGCGCCCTCCTGAGCCATCGGGATGGCGCC
AAAGTCCACTTGGGCACCCGCCCGACCGAGAAGCAATACGAGACCCTGGAGAACCAGCTGGCCTTCCTCT
GTCAACAGGGTTTTTCGTTGGAGAACGCCCTGTATGCCCTGTCCGCCGTGGGACACTTCACCTTGGGCTG
CGTGTTGGAGGATCAGGAACATCAGGTGGCGAAAGAGGAACGGGAGACCCCCACGACGGATTCGATGCCC
CCGTTGTTGCGCCAGGCGATCGAACTGTTTGACCACCAGGGCGCCGAACCCGCCTTTTTGTTCGGGCTGG
AGCTGATCATCTGCGGGCTGGAAAAGCAACTGAAGTGCGAAAGCGGTTCGTGATAACGCCGAAAACCCCG
CTTCGGCGGGGTTTTGCCGCGGTCTGCGTTGTCGGGAAGATTTAAAATAAAAAAGGGGACCTCTAGGGTC
CCCAATTAAATAGTTAACACTAGTATTAAAAAAAAAAGCCCCGCGATTGCGGGGCTTTTTTTTTTTCGAC
GGCGAGGGTTCCGACCGCTGCAACTCCCGGTGCAACCTTGTCCCGGTCTATTCTCTTCACTGCACCAGCT
C
