>Addgene plasmid #119886 | pDD131 | depositor partial sequence | sequence record 227255 | pTet + RBS
TCTGACCAGGGAAAATAGCCCTCTGACCTGGGGATTTGACTTCCCTATCAGTGATAGAGATAATCTGGGA
GTCCCTATCAGTGATAGAGAAGGCGGTATCGAT
